# Supplementary material for: NT-CRISPR: Combining natural transformation and CRISPR/Cas9 counterselection for markerless and scarless genome editing in Vibrio natriegens
Source: bioRxiv preprint, doi:10.1101/2021.08.02.454823, version 1 (2021-08-03)
Supplement: Plasmid maps [file 454823_file03.zip › Plasmid maps NT-CRISPR.gb]

LOCUS       pMC0*_gRNA_Pos4_Ptet        3514 bp    DNA     circular UNA 31-JUL-2021
DEFINITION  Ligation of 2 sequences.
ACCESSION   urn.local...e7-djzg7g0
VERSION     urn.local...e7-djzg7g0
KEYWORDS    .
SOURCE      
  ORGANISM  .
FEATURES             Location/Qualifiers
     unsure          5..8
                     /created_by="Daniel"
                     /label="LVL2 Fusion Site"
     promoter        9..74
                     /created_by="danie"
                     /label="Ptet"
     unsure          75
                     /created_by="danie"
                     /label="+1"
     promoter        86..215
                     /ApEinfo_fwdcolor="#9EFF91"
                     /ApEinfo_revcolor="#9EFF91"
                     /ApEinfo_graphicformat="arrow_data {{0 1 2 0 0 -1} {} 0}"
                     /label="BBa_J72163 GlpT Promoter"
     RBS             216..251
                     /ApEinfo_fwdcolor="#9EFF91"
                     /ApEinfo_revcolor="#9EFF91"
                     /ApEinfo_graphicformat="arrow_data {{0 1 2 0 0 -1} {} 0}"
                     /label="sfGFP Ribosome Binding Site"
     CDS             252..968
                     /created_by="danie"
                     /label="sfGFP_Vn"
     terminator      969..1097
                     /created_by="Daniel"
                     /modified_by="Daniel"
                     /label="Terminator"
     misc_RNA        1105..1189
                     /created_by="Daniel"
                     /label="gRNA Scaffold"
     terminator      1190..1277
                     /created_by="Daniel"
                     /label
     unsure          complement(1278..1281)
                     /created_by="Daniel"
                     /label="LVL2 Fusion Site"
     rep_origin      complement(1565..2175)
                     /created_by="danie"
                     /label="ColE"
     CDS             complement(2392..3207)
                     /created_by="danie"
                     /label="kanR"
ORIGIN      
        1 ctcggcttca aatcactgta atgatcttaa ttcctaattt ttgttgacac tctatcattg
       61 atagagttat tttagtccag agaccgaaag tgaaacgtga tttcatgcgt cattttgaac
      121 attttgtaaa tcttatttaa taatgtgtgc ggcaattcac atttaattta tgaatgtttt
      181 cttaacatcg cggcaactca agaaacggca ggttcggatc ttagctacta gagaaagagg
      241 agaaatacta gatgcgtaaa ggcgaagaac ttttcactgg cgtagtacca attttagtgg
      301 agctggacgg agatgtaaat ggtcataagt tttcagttcg aggagaaggc gaaggagatg
      361 caactaacgg taagctgaca ctaaagttta tctgtaccac gggtaaactg ccggtcccat
      421 ggccgacact ggttactaca cttacttatg gtgtacaatg ctttgctcgt tatcctgacc
      481 atatgaagca gcacgatttc ttcaaatcgg ccatgcctga aggatacgtg caagaacgta
      541 caattagctt taaagatgac ggcacctata aaacgcgcgc cgaagttaaa ttcgagggtg
      601 acacattggt taatcgtata gaacttaagg gcattgactt caaagaagat ggcaacatcc
      661 ttggccataa actggaatat aattttaact ctcacaatgt ctacattacg gcggataaac
      721 aaaagaatgg cattaaagcg aatttcaaaa tccgccacaa tgtcgaagac ggctcggttc
      781 aactggcgga ccattatcag cagaacaccc caatcggtga tggcccggtt ctgttacctg
      841 ataatcatta cctttctact caaagcgttt tatctaaaga tcctaacgag aagcgtgatc
      901 atatggttct actggaattt gttaccgcag ctggtatcac gcacggcatg gatgagctgt
      961 ataaataacc aggcatcaaa taaaacgaaa ggctcagtcg aaagactggg cctttcgttt
     1021 tatctgttgt ttgtcggtga acgctctcta ctagagtcac actggctcac cttcgggtgg
     1081 gcctttctgc gtttataggt ctcagtttca gagctatgct ggaaacagca tagcaagttg
     1141 aaataaggct agtccgttat caacttgaaa aagtggcacc gagtcggtgc ttttttctcg
     1201 gtaccaaatt ccagaaaaga ggcctcccga aaggggggcc ttttttcgtt ttggtccacc
     1261 ctgcacgata acactgaggt atgagacgac tcatcgcaac tagtagcggc cgctgcagtc
     1321 cggcaaaaaa gggcaaggtg tcaccaccct gccctttttc tttaaaaccg aaaagattac
     1381 ttcgcgttat gcaggcttcc tcgctcactg actcgctgcg ctcggtcgtt cggctgcggc
     1441 gagcggtatc agctcactca aaggcggtaa tacggttatc cacagaatca ggggataacg
     1501 caggaaagaa catgtgagca aaaggccagc aaaaggccag gaaccgtaaa aaggccgcgt
     1561 tgctggcgtt tttccatagg ctccgccccc ctgacgagca tcacaaaaat cgacgctcaa
     1621 gtcagaggtg gcgaaacccg acaggactat aaagatacca ggcgtttccc cctggaagct
     1681 ccctcgtgcg ctctcctgtt ccgaccctgc cgcttaccgg atacctgtcc gcctttctcc
     1741 cttcgggaag cgtggcgctt tctcatagct cacgctgtag gtatctcagt tcggtgtagg
     1801 tcgttcgctc caagctgggc tgtgtgcacg aaccccccgt tcagcccgac cgctgcgcct
     1861 tatccggtaa ctatcgtctt gagtccaacc cggtaagaca cgacttatcg ccactggcag
     1921 cagccactgg taacaggatt agcagagcga ggtatgtagg cggtgctaca gagttcttga
     1981 agtggtggcc taactacggc tacactagaa gaacagtatt tggtatctgc gctctgctga
     2041 agccagttac cttcggaaaa agagttggta gctcttgatc cggcaaacaa accaccgctg
     2101 gtagcggtgg tttttttgtt tgcaagcagc agattacgcg cagaaaaaaa ggatctcaag
     2161 aagatccttt gatcttttct acggggtctg acgctcagtg gaacgaaaac tcacgttaag
     2221 ggattttggt catgagatta tcaaaaagga tcttcaccta gatcctttta aattaaaaat
     2281 gaagttttaa atcaatctaa agtatatatg agtaaacttg gtctgacagc tcgagtcccg
     2341 tcaagtcagc gtaatgctct gccagtgtta caaccaatta accaattctg attagaaaaa
     2401 ctcatcgagc atcaaatgaa actgcaattt attcatatca ggattatcaa taccatattt
     2461 ttgaaaaagc cgtttctgta atgaaggaga aaactcaccg aggcagttcc ataggatggc
     2521 aagatcctgg tatcggtctg cgattccgac tcgtccaaca tcaatacaac ctattaattt
     2581 cccctcgtca aaaataaggt tatcaagtga gaaatcacca tgagtgacga ctgaatccgg
     2641 tgagaatggc aaaagcttat gcatttcttt ccagacttgt tcaacaggcc agccattacg
     2701 ctcgtcatca aaatcactcg catcaaccaa accgttattc attcgtgatt gcgcctgagc
     2761 cagacgaaat acgcgatcgc tgttaaaagg acaattacaa acaggaatcg aatgcaaccg
     2821 gcgcaggaac actgccagcg catcaacaat attttcacct gaatcaggat attcttctaa
     2881 tacctggaat gctgttttcc cggggatcgc agtggtgagt aaccatgcat catcaggagt
     2941 acggataaaa tgcttgatgg tcggaagagg cataaattcc gtcagccagt ttagtctgac
     3001 catctcatct gtaacatcat tggcaacgct acctttgcca tgtttcagaa acaactctgg
     3061 cgcatcgggc ttcccataca atcgatagat tgtcgcacct gattgcccga cattatcgcg
     3121 agcccattta tacccatata aatcagcatc catgttggaa tttaatcgcg gcctggagca
     3181 agacgtttcc cgttgaatat ggctcataac accccttgta ttactgttta tgtaagcaga
     3241 cagttttatt gttcatgatg atatattttt atcttgtgca atgtaacatc agagattttg
     3301 agacacaacg tggctttgtt gaataaatcg aacttttgct gagttgaagg atcagctcga
     3361 gtgccacttg acgtctaaga aaccattatt atcatgacat taacctataa aaataggcgt
     3421 atcacgaggc agaatttcag ataaaaaaaa tccttagctt tcgctaagga tgatttctgg
     3481 aattcgcggc cgcttctaga gagcgatgag tcgt
//
LOCUS       pMC0*_gRNA_Pos5_Ptet        3514 bp    DNA     circular UNA 31-JUL-2021
DEFINITION  Ligation of 2 sequences.
ACCESSION   urn.local...e8-djzg7g0
VERSION     urn.local...e8-djzg7g0
KEYWORDS    .
SOURCE      
  ORGANISM  .
FEATURES             Location/Qualifiers
     unsure          5..8
                     /created_by="Daniel"
                     /label="LVL2 Fusion Site"
     promoter        9..74
                     /created_by="danie"
                     /label="Ptet"
     unsure          75
                     /created_by="danie"
                     /label="+1"
     promoter        86..215
                     /ApEinfo_fwdcolor="#9EFF91"
                     /ApEinfo_revcolor="#9EFF91"
                     /ApEinfo_graphicformat="arrow_data {{0 1 2 0 0 -1} {} 0}"
                     /label="BBa_J72163 GlpT Promoter"
     RBS             216..251
                     /ApEinfo_fwdcolor="#9EFF91"
                     /ApEinfo_revcolor="#9EFF91"
                     /ApEinfo_graphicformat="arrow_data {{0 1 2 0 0 -1} {} 0}"
                     /label="sfGFP Ribosome Binding Site"
     CDS             252..968
                     /created_by="danie"
                     /label="sfGFP_Vn"
     terminator      969..1097
                     /created_by="Daniel"
                     /modified_by="Daniel"
                     /label="Terminator"
     misc_RNA        1105..1189
                     /created_by="Daniel"
                     /label="gRNA Scaffold"
     terminator      1190..1277
                     /created_by="Daniel"
                     /label
     unsure          complement(1278..1281)
                     /created_by="Daniel"
                     /label="LVL2 Fusion Site Ori"
     rep_origin      complement(1565..2175)
                     /created_by="danie"
                     /label="ColE"
     CDS             complement(2392..3207)
                     /created_by="danie"
                     /label="kanR"
ORIGIN      
        1 ctcgggtaca aatcactgta atgatcttaa ttcctaattt ttgttgacac tctatcattg
       61 atagagttat tttagtccag agaccgaaag tgaaacgtga tttcatgcgt cattttgaac
      121 attttgtaaa tcttatttaa taatgtgtgc ggcaattcac atttaattta tgaatgtttt
      181 cttaacatcg cggcaactca agaaacggca ggttcggatc ttagctacta gagaaagagg
      241 agaaatacta gatgcgtaaa ggcgaagaac ttttcactgg cgtagtacca attttagtgg
      301 agctggacgg agatgtaaat ggtcataagt tttcagttcg aggagaaggc gaaggagatg
      361 caactaacgg taagctgaca ctaaagttta tctgtaccac gggtaaactg ccggtcccat
      421 ggccgacact ggttactaca cttacttatg gtgtacaatg ctttgctcgt tatcctgacc
      481 atatgaagca gcacgatttc ttcaaatcgg ccatgcctga aggatacgtg caagaacgta
      541 caattagctt taaagatgac ggcacctata aaacgcgcgc cgaagttaaa ttcgagggtg
      601 acacattggt taatcgtata gaacttaagg gcattgactt caaagaagat ggcaacatcc
      661 ttggccataa actggaatat aattttaact ctcacaatgt ctacattacg gcggataaac
      721 aaaagaatgg cattaaagcg aatttcaaaa tccgccacaa tgtcgaagac ggctcggttc
      781 aactggcgga ccattatcag cagaacaccc caatcggtga tggcccggtt ctgttacctg
      841 ataatcatta cctttctact caaagcgttt tatctaaaga tcctaacgag aagcgtgatc
      901 atatggttct actggaattt gttaccgcag ctggtatcac gcacggcatg gatgagctgt
      961 ataaataacc aggcatcaaa taaaacgaaa ggctcagtcg aaagactggg cctttcgttt
     1021 tatctgttgt ttgtcggtga acgctctcta ctagagtcac actggctcac cttcgggtgg
     1081 gcctttctgc gtttataggt ctcagtttca gagctatgct ggaaacagca tagcaagttg
     1141 aaataaggct agtccgttat caacttgaaa aagtggcacc gagtcggtgc ttttttctcg
     1201 gtaccaaatt ccagaaaaga ggcctcccga aaggggggcc ttttttcgtt ttggtccacc
     1261 ctgcacgata acactgaagc ttgagacgac tcatcgcaac tagtagcggc cgctgcagtc
     1321 cggcaaaaaa gggcaaggtg tcaccaccct gccctttttc tttaaaaccg aaaagattac
     1381 ttcgcgttat gcaggcttcc tcgctcactg actcgctgcg ctcggtcgtt cggctgcggc
     1441 gagcggtatc agctcactca aaggcggtaa tacggttatc cacagaatca ggggataacg
     1501 caggaaagaa catgtgagca aaaggccagc aaaaggccag gaaccgtaaa aaggccgcgt
     1561 tgctggcgtt tttccatagg ctccgccccc ctgacgagca tcacaaaaat cgacgctcaa
     1621 gtcagaggtg gcgaaacccg acaggactat aaagatacca ggcgtttccc cctggaagct
     1681 ccctcgtgcg ctctcctgtt ccgaccctgc cgcttaccgg atacctgtcc gcctttctcc
     1741 cttcgggaag cgtggcgctt tctcatagct cacgctgtag gtatctcagt tcggtgtagg
     1801 tcgttcgctc caagctgggc tgtgtgcacg aaccccccgt tcagcccgac cgctgcgcct
     1861 tatccggtaa ctatcgtctt gagtccaacc cggtaagaca cgacttatcg ccactggcag
     1921 cagccactgg taacaggatt agcagagcga ggtatgtagg cggtgctaca gagttcttga
     1981 agtggtggcc taactacggc tacactagaa gaacagtatt tggtatctgc gctctgctga
     2041 agccagttac cttcggaaaa agagttggta gctcttgatc cggcaaacaa accaccgctg
     2101 gtagcggtgg tttttttgtt tgcaagcagc agattacgcg cagaaaaaaa ggatctcaag
     2161 aagatccttt gatcttttct acggggtctg acgctcagtg gaacgaaaac tcacgttaag
     2221 ggattttggt catgagatta tcaaaaagga tcttcaccta gatcctttta aattaaaaat
     2281 gaagttttaa atcaatctaa agtatatatg agtaaacttg gtctgacagc tcgagtcccg
     2341 tcaagtcagc gtaatgctct gccagtgtta caaccaatta accaattctg attagaaaaa
     2401 ctcatcgagc atcaaatgaa actgcaattt attcatatca ggattatcaa taccatattt
     2461 ttgaaaaagc cgtttctgta atgaaggaga aaactcaccg aggcagttcc ataggatggc
     2521 aagatcctgg tatcggtctg cgattccgac tcgtccaaca tcaatacaac ctattaattt
     2581 cccctcgtca aaaataaggt tatcaagtga gaaatcacca tgagtgacga ctgaatccgg
     2641 tgagaatggc aaaagcttat gcatttcttt ccagacttgt tcaacaggcc agccattacg
     2701 ctcgtcatca aaatcactcg catcaaccaa accgttattc attcgtgatt gcgcctgagc
     2761 cagacgaaat acgcgatcgc tgttaaaagg acaattacaa acaggaatcg aatgcaaccg
     2821 gcgcaggaac actgccagcg catcaacaat attttcacct gaatcaggat attcttctaa
     2881 tacctggaat gctgttttcc cggggatcgc agtggtgagt aaccatgcat catcaggagt
     2941 acggataaaa tgcttgatgg tcggaagagg cataaattcc gtcagccagt ttagtctgac
     3001 catctcatct gtaacatcat tggcaacgct acctttgcca tgtttcagaa acaactctgg
     3061 cgcatcgggc ttcccataca atcgatagat tgtcgcacct gattgcccga cattatcgcg
     3121 agcccattta tacccatata aatcagcatc catgttggaa tttaatcgcg gcctggagca
     3181 agacgtttcc cgttgaatat ggctcataac accccttgta ttactgttta tgtaagcaga
     3241 cagttttatt gttcatgatg atatattttt atcttgtgca atgtaacatc agagattttg
     3301 agacacaacg tggctttgtt gaataaatcg aacttttgct gagttgaagg atcagctcga
     3361 gtgccacttg acgtctaaga aaccattatt atcatgacat taacctataa aaataggcgt
     3421 atcacgaggc agaatttcag ataaaaaaaa tccttagctt tcgctaagga tgatttctgg
     3481 aattcgcggc cgcttctaga gagcgatgag tcgt
//
LOCUS       pMC0*_gRNA_Pos5a1_Ptet        3514 bp    DNA     circular UNA 31-JUL-2021
DEFINITION  Ligation of 2 sequences.
ACCESSION   urn.local...e9-djzg7g1
VERSION     urn.local...e9-djzg7g1
KEYWORDS    .
SOURCE      
  ORGANISM  .
FEATURES             Location/Qualifiers
     unsure          5..8
                     /created_by="Daniel"
                     /label="LVL2 Fusion Site"
     promoter        9..74
                     /created_by="danie"
                     /label="Ptet"
     unsure          75
                     /created_by="danie"
                     /label="+1"
     promoter        86..215
                     /ApEinfo_fwdcolor="#9EFF91"
                     /ApEinfo_revcolor="#9EFF91"
                     /ApEinfo_graphicformat="arrow_data {{0 1 2 0 0 -1} {} 0}"
                     /label="BBa_J72163 GlpT Promoter"
     RBS             216..251
                     /ApEinfo_fwdcolor="#9EFF91"
                     /ApEinfo_revcolor="#9EFF91"
                     /ApEinfo_graphicformat="arrow_data {{0 1 2 0 0 -1} {} 0}"
                     /label="sfGFP Ribosome Binding Site"
     CDS             252..968
                     /created_by="danie"
                     /label="sfGFP_Vn"
     terminator      969..1097
                     /created_by="Daniel"
                     /modified_by="Daniel"
                     /label="Terminator"
     misc_RNA        1105..1189
                     /created_by="Daniel"
                     /label="gRNA Scaffold"
     terminator      1190..1277
                     /created_by="Daniel"
                     /label
     unsure          complement(1278..1281)
                     /created_by="danie"
                     /label="LVL2 Fusion Site"
     rep_origin      complement(1565..2175)
                     /created_by="danie"
                     /label="ColE"
     CDS             complement(2392..3207)
                     /created_by="danie"
                     /label="kanR"
ORIGIN      
        1 ctcgggtaca aatcactgta atgatcttaa ttcctaattt ttgttgacac tctatcattg
       61 atagagttat tttagtccag agaccgaaag tgaaacgtga tttcatgcgt cattttgaac
      121 attttgtaaa tcttatttaa taatgtgtgc ggcaattcac atttaattta tgaatgtttt
      181 cttaacatcg cggcaactca agaaacggca ggttcggatc ttagctacta gagaaagagg
      241 agaaatacta gatgcgtaaa ggcgaagaac ttttcactgg cgtagtacca attttagtgg
      301 agctggacgg agatgtaaat ggtcataagt tttcagttcg aggagaaggc gaaggagatg
      361 caactaacgg taagctgaca ctaaagttta tctgtaccac gggtaaactg ccggtcccat
      421 ggccgacact ggttactaca cttacttatg gtgtacaatg ctttgctcgt tatcctgacc
      481 atatgaagca gcacgatttc ttcaaatcgg ccatgcctga aggatacgtg caagaacgta
      541 caattagctt taaagatgac ggcacctata aaacgcgcgc cgaagttaaa ttcgagggtg
      601 acacattggt taatcgtata gaacttaagg gcattgactt caaagaagat ggcaacatcc
      661 ttggccataa actggaatat aattttaact ctcacaatgt ctacattacg gcggataaac
      721 aaaagaatgg cattaaagcg aatttcaaaa tccgccacaa tgtcgaagac ggctcggttc
      781 aactggcgga ccattatcag cagaacaccc caatcggtga tggcccggtt ctgttacctg
      841 ataatcatta cctttctact caaagcgttt tatctaaaga tcctaacgag aagcgtgatc
      901 atatggttct actggaattt gttaccgcag ctggtatcac gcacggcatg gatgagctgt
      961 ataaataacc aggcatcaaa taaaacgaaa ggctcagtcg aaagactggg cctttcgttt
     1021 tatctgttgt ttgtcggtga acgctctcta ctagagtcac actggctcac cttcgggtgg
     1081 gcctttctgc gtttataggt ctcagtttca gagctatgct ggaaacagca tagcaagttg
     1141 aaataaggct agtccgttat caacttgaaa aagtggcacc gagtcggtgc ttttttctcg
     1201 gtaccaaatt ccagaaaaga ggcctcccga aaggggggcc ttttttcgtt ttggtccacc
     1261 ctgcacgata acactgacag gtgagacgac tcatcgcaac tagtagcggc cgctgcagtc
     1321 cggcaaaaaa gggcaaggtg tcaccaccct gccctttttc tttaaaaccg aaaagattac
     1381 ttcgcgttat gcaggcttcc tcgctcactg actcgctgcg ctcggtcgtt cggctgcggc
     1441 gagcggtatc agctcactca aaggcggtaa tacggttatc cacagaatca ggggataacg
     1501 caggaaagaa catgtgagca aaaggccagc aaaaggccag gaaccgtaaa aaggccgcgt
     1561 tgctggcgtt tttccatagg ctccgccccc ctgacgagca tcacaaaaat cgacgctcaa
     1621 gtcagaggtg gcgaaacccg acaggactat aaagatacca ggcgtttccc cctggaagct
     1681 ccctcgtgcg ctctcctgtt ccgaccctgc cgcttaccgg atacctgtcc gcctttctcc
     1741 cttcgggaag cgtggcgctt tctcatagct cacgctgtag gtatctcagt tcggtgtagg
     1801 tcgttcgctc caagctgggc tgtgtgcacg aaccccccgt tcagcccgac cgctgcgcct
     1861 tatccggtaa ctatcgtctt gagtccaacc cggtaagaca cgacttatcg ccactggcag
     1921 cagccactgg taacaggatt agcagagcga ggtatgtagg cggtgctaca gagttcttga
     1981 agtggtggcc taactacggc tacactagaa gaacagtatt tggtatctgc gctctgctga
     2041 agccagttac cttcggaaaa agagttggta gctcttgatc cggcaaacaa accaccgctg
     2101 gtagcggtgg tttttttgtt tgcaagcagc agattacgcg cagaaaaaaa ggatctcaag
     2161 aagatccttt gatcttttct acggggtctg acgctcagtg gaacgaaaac tcacgttaag
     2221 ggattttggt catgagatta tcaaaaagga tcttcaccta gatcctttta aattaaaaat
     2281 gaagttttaa atcaatctaa agtatatatg agtaaacttg gtctgacagc tcgagtcccg
     2341 tcaagtcagc gtaatgctct gccagtgtta caaccaatta accaattctg attagaaaaa
     2401 ctcatcgagc atcaaatgaa actgcaattt attcatatca ggattatcaa taccatattt
     2461 ttgaaaaagc cgtttctgta atgaaggaga aaactcaccg aggcagttcc ataggatggc
     2521 aagatcctgg tatcggtctg cgattccgac tcgtccaaca tcaatacaac ctattaattt
     2581 cccctcgtca aaaataaggt tatcaagtga gaaatcacca tgagtgacga ctgaatccgg
     2641 tgagaatggc aaaagcttat gcatttcttt ccagacttgt tcaacaggcc agccattacg
     2701 ctcgtcatca aaatcactcg catcaaccaa accgttattc attcgtgatt gcgcctgagc
     2761 cagacgaaat acgcgatcgc tgttaaaagg acaattacaa acaggaatcg aatgcaaccg
     2821 gcgcaggaac actgccagcg catcaacaat attttcacct gaatcaggat attcttctaa
     2881 tacctggaat gctgttttcc cggggatcgc agtggtgagt aaccatgcat catcaggagt
     2941 acggataaaa tgcttgatgg tcggaagagg cataaattcc gtcagccagt ttagtctgac
     3001 catctcatct gtaacatcat tggcaacgct acctttgcca tgtttcagaa acaactctgg
     3061 cgcatcgggc ttcccataca atcgatagat tgtcgcacct gattgcccga cattatcgcg
     3121 agcccattta tacccatata aatcagcatc catgttggaa tttaatcgcg gcctggagca
     3181 agacgtttcc cgttgaatat ggctcataac accccttgta ttactgttta tgtaagcaga
     3241 cagttttatt gttcatgatg atatattttt atcttgtgca atgtaacatc agagattttg
     3301 agacacaacg tggctttgtt gaataaatcg aacttttgct gagttgaagg atcagctcga
     3361 gtgccacttg acgtctaaga aaccattatt atcatgacat taacctataa aaataggcgt
     3421 atcacgaggc agaatttcag ataaaaaaaa tccttagctt tcgctaagga tgatttctgg
     3481 aattcgcggc cgcttctaga gagcgatgag tcgt
//
LOCUS       pMC0*_gRNA_Pos5a2_Ptet        3514 bp    DNA     circular UNA 31-JUL-2021
DEFINITION  Ligation of 2 sequences.
ACCESSION   urn.local...ea-djzg7g2
VERSION     urn.local...ea-djzg7g2
KEYWORDS    .
SOURCE      
  ORGANISM  .
FEATURES             Location/Qualifiers
     unsure          5..8
                     /created_by="danie"
                     /label="LVL2 Fusion Site"
     promoter        9..74
                     /created_by="danie"
                     /label="Ptet"
     unsure          75
                     /created_by="danie"
                     /label="+1"
     promoter        86..215
                     /ApEinfo_fwdcolor="#9EFF91"
                     /ApEinfo_revcolor="#9EFF91"
                     /ApEinfo_graphicformat="arrow_data {{0 1 2 0 0 -1} {} 0}"
                     /label="BBa_J72163 GlpT Promoter"
     RBS             216..251
                     /ApEinfo_fwdcolor="#9EFF91"
                     /ApEinfo_revcolor="#9EFF91"
                     /ApEinfo_graphicformat="arrow_data {{0 1 2 0 0 -1} {} 0}"
                     /label="sfGFP Ribosome Binding Site"
     CDS             252..968
                     /created_by="danie"
                     /label="sfGFP_Vn"
     terminator      969..1097
                     /created_by="Daniel"
                     /modified_by="Daniel"
                     /label="Terminator"
     misc_RNA        1105..1189
                     /created_by="Daniel"
                     /label="gRNA Scaffold"
     terminator      1190..1277
                     /created_by="Daniel"
                     /label
     unsure          complement(1278..1281)
                     /created_by="danie"
                     /label="LVL2 Fusion Site"
     rep_origin      complement(1565..2175)
                     /created_by="danie"
                     /label="ColE"
     CDS             complement(2392..3207)
                     /created_by="danie"
                     /label="kanR"
ORIGIN      
        1 ctcgcaggca aatcactgta atgatcttaa ttcctaattt ttgttgacac tctatcattg
       61 atagagttat tttagtccag agaccgaaag tgaaacgtga tttcatgcgt cattttgaac
      121 attttgtaaa tcttatttaa taatgtgtgc ggcaattcac atttaattta tgaatgtttt
      181 cttaacatcg cggcaactca agaaacggca ggttcggatc ttagctacta gagaaagagg
      241 agaaatacta gatgcgtaaa ggcgaagaac ttttcactgg cgtagtacca attttagtgg
      301 agctggacgg agatgtaaat ggtcataagt tttcagttcg aggagaaggc gaaggagatg
      361 caactaacgg taagctgaca ctaaagttta tctgtaccac gggtaaactg ccggtcccat
      421 ggccgacact ggttactaca cttacttatg gtgtacaatg ctttgctcgt tatcctgacc
      481 atatgaagca gcacgatttc ttcaaatcgg ccatgcctga aggatacgtg caagaacgta
      541 caattagctt taaagatgac ggcacctata aaacgcgcgc cgaagttaaa ttcgagggtg
      601 acacattggt taatcgtata gaacttaagg gcattgactt caaagaagat ggcaacatcc
      661 ttggccataa actggaatat aattttaact ctcacaatgt ctacattacg gcggataaac
      721 aaaagaatgg cattaaagcg aatttcaaaa tccgccacaa tgtcgaagac ggctcggttc
      781 aactggcgga ccattatcag cagaacaccc caatcggtga tggcccggtt ctgttacctg
      841 ataatcatta cctttctact caaagcgttt tatctaaaga tcctaacgag aagcgtgatc
      901 atatggttct actggaattt gttaccgcag ctggtatcac gcacggcatg gatgagctgt
      961 ataaataacc aggcatcaaa taaaacgaaa ggctcagtcg aaagactggg cctttcgttt
     1021 tatctgttgt ttgtcggtga acgctctcta ctagagtcac actggctcac cttcgggtgg
     1081 gcctttctgc gtttataggt ctcagtttca gagctatgct ggaaacagca tagcaagttg
     1141 aaataaggct agtccgttat caacttgaaa aagtggcacc gagtcggtgc ttttttctcg
     1201 gtaccaaatt ccagaaaaga ggcctcccga aaggggggcc ttttttcgtt ttggtccacc
     1261 ctgcacgata acactgagta atgagacgac tcatcgcaac tagtagcggc cgctgcagtc
     1321 cggcaaaaaa gggcaaggtg tcaccaccct gccctttttc tttaaaaccg aaaagattac
     1381 ttcgcgttat gcaggcttcc tcgctcactg actcgctgcg ctcggtcgtt cggctgcggc
     1441 gagcggtatc agctcactca aaggcggtaa tacggttatc cacagaatca ggggataacg
     1501 caggaaagaa catgtgagca aaaggccagc aaaaggccag gaaccgtaaa aaggccgcgt
     1561 tgctggcgtt tttccatagg ctccgccccc ctgacgagca tcacaaaaat cgacgctcaa
     1621 gtcagaggtg gcgaaacccg acaggactat aaagatacca ggcgtttccc cctggaagct
     1681 ccctcgtgcg ctctcctgtt ccgaccctgc cgcttaccgg atacctgtcc gcctttctcc
     1741 cttcgggaag cgtggcgctt tctcatagct cacgctgtag gtatctcagt tcggtgtagg
     1801 tcgttcgctc caagctgggc tgtgtgcacg aaccccccgt tcagcccgac cgctgcgcct
     1861 tatccggtaa ctatcgtctt gagtccaacc cggtaagaca cgacttatcg ccactggcag
     1921 cagccactgg taacaggatt agcagagcga ggtatgtagg cggtgctaca gagttcttga
     1981 agtggtggcc taactacggc tacactagaa gaacagtatt tggtatctgc gctctgctga
     2041 agccagttac cttcggaaaa agagttggta gctcttgatc cggcaaacaa accaccgctg
     2101 gtagcggtgg tttttttgtt tgcaagcagc agattacgcg cagaaaaaaa ggatctcaag
     2161 aagatccttt gatcttttct acggggtctg acgctcagtg gaacgaaaac tcacgttaag
     2221 ggattttggt catgagatta tcaaaaagga tcttcaccta gatcctttta aattaaaaat
     2281 gaagttttaa atcaatctaa agtatatatg agtaaacttg gtctgacagc tcgagtcccg
     2341 tcaagtcagc gtaatgctct gccagtgtta caaccaatta accaattctg attagaaaaa
     2401 ctcatcgagc atcaaatgaa actgcaattt attcatatca ggattatcaa taccatattt
     2461 ttgaaaaagc cgtttctgta atgaaggaga aaactcaccg aggcagttcc ataggatggc
     2521 aagatcctgg tatcggtctg cgattccgac tcgtccaaca tcaatacaac ctattaattt
     2581 cccctcgtca aaaataaggt tatcaagtga gaaatcacca tgagtgacga ctgaatccgg
     2641 tgagaatggc aaaagcttat gcatttcttt ccagacttgt tcaacaggcc agccattacg
     2701 ctcgtcatca aaatcactcg catcaaccaa accgttattc attcgtgatt gcgcctgagc
     2761 cagacgaaat acgcgatcgc tgttaaaagg acaattacaa acaggaatcg aatgcaaccg
     2821 gcgcaggaac actgccagcg catcaacaat attttcacct gaatcaggat attcttctaa
     2881 tacctggaat gctgttttcc cggggatcgc agtggtgagt aaccatgcat catcaggagt
     2941 acggataaaa tgcttgatgg tcggaagagg cataaattcc gtcagccagt ttagtctgac
     3001 catctcatct gtaacatcat tggcaacgct acctttgcca tgtttcagaa acaactctgg
     3061 cgcatcgggc ttcccataca atcgatagat tgtcgcacct gattgcccga cattatcgcg
     3121 agcccattta tacccatata aatcagcatc catgttggaa tttaatcgcg gcctggagca
     3181 agacgtttcc cgttgaatat ggctcataac accccttgta ttactgttta tgtaagcaga
     3241 cagttttatt gttcatgatg atatattttt atcttgtgca atgtaacatc agagattttg
     3301 agacacaacg tggctttgtt gaataaatcg aacttttgct gagttgaagg atcagctcga
     3361 gtgccacttg acgtctaaga aaccattatt atcatgacat taacctataa aaataggcgt
     3421 atcacgaggc agaatttcag ataaaaaaaa tccttagctt tcgctaagga tgatttctgg
     3481 aattcgcggc cgcttctaga gagcgatgag tcgt
//
LOCUS       pMC0*_gRNA_Pos5a_Ptet_        3514 bp    DNA     circular UNA 31-JUL-2021
DEFINITION  Ligation of 2 sequences.
ACCESSION   urn.local...eb-djzg7g2
VERSION     urn.local...eb-djzg7g2
KEYWORDS    .
SOURCE      
  ORGANISM  .
FEATURES             Location/Qualifiers
     unsure          5..8
                     /created_by="Daniel"
                     /label="LVL2 Fusion Site"
     promoter        9..74
                     /created_by="danie"
                     /label="Ptet"
     unsure          75
                     /created_by="danie"
                     /label="+1"
     promoter        86..215
                     /ApEinfo_fwdcolor="#9EFF91"
                     /ApEinfo_revcolor="#9EFF91"
                     /ApEinfo_graphicformat="arrow_data {{0 1 2 0 0 -1} {} 0}"
                     /label="BBa_J72163 GlpT Promoter"
     RBS             216..251
                     /ApEinfo_fwdcolor="#9EFF91"
                     /ApEinfo_revcolor="#9EFF91"
                     /ApEinfo_graphicformat="arrow_data {{0 1 2 0 0 -1} {} 0}"
                     /label="sfGFP Ribosome Binding Site"
     CDS             252..968
                     /created_by="danie"
                     /label="sfGFP_Vn"
     terminator      969..1097
                     /created_by="Daniel"
                     /modified_by="Daniel"
                     /label="Terminator"
     misc_RNA        1105..1189
                     /created_by="Daniel"
                     /label="gRNA Scaffold"
     terminator      1190..1277
                     /created_by="Daniel"
                     /label
     unsure          complement(1278..1281)
                     /created_by="danie"
                     /label="LVL2 Fusion Site"
     rep_origin      complement(1565..2175)
                     /created_by="danie"
                     /label="ColE"
     CDS             complement(2392..3207)
                     /created_by="danie"
                     /label="kanR"
ORIGIN      
        1 ctcgggtaca aatcactgta atgatcttaa ttcctaattt ttgttgacac tctatcattg
       61 atagagttat tttagtccag agaccgaaag tgaaacgtga tttcatgcgt cattttgaac
      121 attttgtaaa tcttatttaa taatgtgtgc ggcaattcac atttaattta tgaatgtttt
      181 cttaacatcg cggcaactca agaaacggca ggttcggatc ttagctacta gagaaagagg
      241 agaaatacta gatgcgtaaa ggcgaagaac ttttcactgg cgtagtacca attttagtgg
      301 agctggacgg agatgtaaat ggtcataagt tttcagttcg aggagaaggc gaaggagatg
      361 caactaacgg taagctgaca ctaaagttta tctgtaccac gggtaaactg ccggtcccat
      421 ggccgacact ggttactaca cttacttatg gtgtacaatg ctttgctcgt tatcctgacc
      481 atatgaagca gcacgatttc ttcaaatcgg ccatgcctga aggatacgtg caagaacgta
      541 caattagctt taaagatgac ggcacctata aaacgcgcgc cgaagttaaa ttcgagggtg
      601 acacattggt taatcgtata gaacttaagg gcattgactt caaagaagat ggcaacatcc
      661 ttggccataa actggaatat aattttaact ctcacaatgt ctacattacg gcggataaac
      721 aaaagaatgg cattaaagcg aatttcaaaa tccgccacaa tgtcgaagac ggctcggttc
      781 aactggcgga ccattatcag cagaacaccc caatcggtga tggcccggtt ctgttacctg
      841 ataatcatta cctttctact caaagcgttt tatctaaaga tcctaacgag aagcgtgatc
      901 atatggttct actggaattt gttaccgcag ctggtatcac gcacggcatg gatgagctgt
      961 ataaataacc aggcatcaaa taaaacgaaa ggctcagtcg aaagactggg cctttcgttt
     1021 tatctgttgt ttgtcggtga acgctctcta ctagagtcac actggctcac cttcgggtgg
     1081 gcctttctgc gtttataggt ctcagtttca gagctatgct ggaaacagca tagcaagttg
     1141 aaataaggct agtccgttat caacttgaaa aagtggcacc gagtcggtgc ttttttctcg
     1201 gtaccaaatt ccagaaaaga ggcctcccga aaggggggcc ttttttcgtt ttggtccacc
     1261 ctgcacgata acactgagta atgagacgac tcatcgcaac tagtagcggc cgctgcagtc
     1321 cggcaaaaaa gggcaaggtg tcaccaccct gccctttttc tttaaaaccg aaaagattac
     1381 ttcgcgttat gcaggcttcc tcgctcactg actcgctgcg ctcggtcgtt cggctgcggc
     1441 gagcggtatc agctcactca aaggcggtaa tacggttatc cacagaatca ggggataacg
     1501 caggaaagaa catgtgagca aaaggccagc aaaaggccag gaaccgtaaa aaggccgcgt
     1561 tgctggcgtt tttccatagg ctccgccccc ctgacgagca tcacaaaaat cgacgctcaa
     1621 gtcagaggtg gcgaaacccg acaggactat aaagatacca ggcgtttccc cctggaagct
     1681 ccctcgtgcg ctctcctgtt ccgaccctgc cgcttaccgg atacctgtcc gcctttctcc
     1741 cttcgggaag cgtggcgctt tctcatagct cacgctgtag gtatctcagt tcggtgtagg
     1801 tcgttcgctc caagctgggc tgtgtgcacg aaccccccgt tcagcccgac cgctgcgcct
     1861 tatccggtaa ctatcgtctt gagtccaacc cggtaagaca cgacttatcg ccactggcag
     1921 cagccactgg taacaggatt agcagagcga ggtatgtagg cggtgctaca gagttcttga
     1981 agtggtggcc taactacggc tacactagaa gaacagtatt tggtatctgc gctctgctga
     2041 agccagttac cttcggaaaa agagttggta gctcttgatc cggcaaacaa accaccgctg
     2101 gtagcggtgg tttttttgtt tgcaagcagc agattacgcg cagaaaaaaa ggatctcaag
     2161 aagatccttt gatcttttct acggggtctg acgctcagtg gaacgaaaac tcacgttaag
     2221 ggattttggt catgagatta tcaaaaagga tcttcaccta gatcctttta aattaaaaat
     2281 gaagttttaa atcaatctaa agtatatatg agtaaacttg gtctgacagc tcgagtcccg
     2341 tcaagtcagc gtaatgctct gccagtgtta caaccaatta accaattctg attagaaaaa
     2401 ctcatcgagc atcaaatgaa actgcaattt attcatatca ggattatcaa taccatattt
     2461 ttgaaaaagc cgtttctgta atgaaggaga aaactcaccg aggcagttcc ataggatggc
     2521 aagatcctgg tatcggtctg cgattccgac tcgtccaaca tcaatacaac ctattaattt
     2581 cccctcgtca aaaataaggt tatcaagtga gaaatcacca tgagtgacga ctgaatccgg
     2641 tgagaatggc aaaagcttat gcatttcttt ccagacttgt tcaacaggcc agccattacg
     2701 ctcgtcatca aaatcactcg catcaaccaa accgttattc attcgtgatt gcgcctgagc
     2761 cagacgaaat acgcgatcgc tgttaaaagg acaattacaa acaggaatcg aatgcaaccg
     2821 gcgcaggaac actgccagcg catcaacaat attttcacct gaatcaggat attcttctaa
     2881 tacctggaat gctgttttcc cggggatcgc agtggtgagt aaccatgcat catcaggagt
     2941 acggataaaa tgcttgatgg tcggaagagg cataaattcc gtcagccagt ttagtctgac
     3001 catctcatct gtaacatcat tggcaacgct acctttgcca tgtttcagaa acaactctgg
     3061 cgcatcgggc ttcccataca atcgatagat tgtcgcacct gattgcccga cattatcgcg
     3121 agcccattta tacccatata aatcagcatc catgttggaa tttaatcgcg gcctggagca
     3181 agacgtttcc cgttgaatat ggctcataac accccttgta ttactgttta tgtaagcaga
     3241 cagttttatt gttcatgatg atatattttt atcttgtgca atgtaacatc agagattttg
     3301 agacacaacg tggctttgtt gaataaatcg aacttttgct gagttgaagg atcagctcga
     3361 gtgccacttg acgtctaaga aaccattatt atcatgacat taacctataa aaataggcgt
     3421 atcacgaggc agaatttcag ataaaaaaaa tccttagctt tcgctaagga tgatttctgg
     3481 aattcgcggc cgcttctaga gagcgatgag tcgt
//
LOCUS       pMC0*_gRNA_Pos5b1_Ptet        3514 bp    DNA     circular UNA 31-JUL-2021
DEFINITION  Ligation of 2 sequences.
ACCESSION   urn.local...ec-djzg7g3
VERSION     urn.local...ec-djzg7g3
KEYWORDS    .
SOURCE      
  ORGANISM  .
FEATURES             Location/Qualifiers
     unsure          5..8
                     /created_by="danie"
                     /label="LVL2 Fusion Site"
     promoter        9..74
                     /created_by="danie"
                     /label="Ptet"
     unsure          75
                     /created_by="danie"
                     /label="+1"
     promoter        86..215
                     /ApEinfo_fwdcolor="#9EFF91"
                     /ApEinfo_revcolor="#9EFF91"
                     /ApEinfo_graphicformat="arrow_data {{0 1 2 0 0 -1} {} 0}"
                     /label="BBa_J72163 GlpT Promoter"
     RBS             216..251
                     /ApEinfo_fwdcolor="#9EFF91"
                     /ApEinfo_revcolor="#9EFF91"
                     /ApEinfo_graphicformat="arrow_data {{0 1 2 0 0 -1} {} 0}"
                     /label="sfGFP Ribosome Binding Site"
     CDS             252..968
                     /created_by="danie"
                     /label="sfGFP_Vn"
     terminator      969..1097
                     /created_by="Daniel"
                     /modified_by="Daniel"
                     /label="Terminator"
     misc_RNA        1105..1189
                     /created_by="Daniel"
                     /label="gRNA Scaffold"
     terminator      1190..1277
                     /created_by="Daniel"
                     /label
     unsure          complement(1278..1281)
                     /created_by="danie"
                     /label="LVL2 Fusion Site"
     rep_origin      complement(1565..2175)
                     /created_by="danie"
                     /label="ColE"
     CDS             complement(2392..3207)
                     /created_by="danie"
                     /label="kanR"
ORIGIN      
        1 ctcggtaaca aatcactgta atgatcttaa ttcctaattt ttgttgacac tctatcattg
       61 atagagttat tttagtccag agaccgaaag tgaaacgtga tttcatgcgt cattttgaac
      121 attttgtaaa tcttatttaa taatgtgtgc ggcaattcac atttaattta tgaatgtttt
      181 cttaacatcg cggcaactca agaaacggca ggttcggatc ttagctacta gagaaagagg
      241 agaaatacta gatgcgtaaa ggcgaagaac ttttcactgg cgtagtacca attttagtgg
      301 agctggacgg agatgtaaat ggtcataagt tttcagttcg aggagaaggc gaaggagatg
      361 caactaacgg taagctgaca ctaaagttta tctgtaccac gggtaaactg ccggtcccat
      421 ggccgacact ggttactaca cttacttatg gtgtacaatg ctttgctcgt tatcctgacc
      481 atatgaagca gcacgatttc ttcaaatcgg ccatgcctga aggatacgtg caagaacgta
      541 caattagctt taaagatgac ggcacctata aaacgcgcgc cgaagttaaa ttcgagggtg
      601 acacattggt taatcgtata gaacttaagg gcattgactt caaagaagat ggcaacatcc
      661 ttggccataa actggaatat aattttaact ctcacaatgt ctacattacg gcggataaac
      721 aaaagaatgg cattaaagcg aatttcaaaa tccgccacaa tgtcgaagac ggctcggttc
      781 aactggcgga ccattatcag cagaacaccc caatcggtga tggcccggtt ctgttacctg
      841 ataatcatta cctttctact caaagcgttt tatctaaaga tcctaacgag aagcgtgatc
      901 atatggttct actggaattt gttaccgcag ctggtatcac gcacggcatg gatgagctgt
      961 ataaataacc aggcatcaaa taaaacgaaa ggctcagtcg aaagactggg cctttcgttt
     1021 tatctgttgt ttgtcggtga acgctctcta ctagagtcac actggctcac cttcgggtgg
     1081 gcctttctgc gtttataggt ctcagtttca gagctatgct ggaaacagca tagcaagttg
     1141 aaataaggct agtccgttat caacttgaaa aagtggcacc gagtcggtgc ttttttctcg
     1201 gtaccaaatt ccagaaaaga ggcctcccga aaggggggcc ttttttcgtt ttggtccacc
     1261 ctgcacgata acactgaaaa gtgagacgac tcatcgcaac tagtagcggc cgctgcagtc
     1321 cggcaaaaaa gggcaaggtg tcaccaccct gccctttttc tttaaaaccg aaaagattac
     1381 ttcgcgttat gcaggcttcc tcgctcactg actcgctgcg ctcggtcgtt cggctgcggc
     1441 gagcggtatc agctcactca aaggcggtaa tacggttatc cacagaatca ggggataacg
     1501 caggaaagaa catgtgagca aaaggccagc aaaaggccag gaaccgtaaa aaggccgcgt
     1561 tgctggcgtt tttccatagg ctccgccccc ctgacgagca tcacaaaaat cgacgctcaa
     1621 gtcagaggtg gcgaaacccg acaggactat aaagatacca ggcgtttccc cctggaagct
     1681 ccctcgtgcg ctctcctgtt ccgaccctgc cgcttaccgg atacctgtcc gcctttctcc
     1741 cttcgggaag cgtggcgctt tctcatagct cacgctgtag gtatctcagt tcggtgtagg
     1801 tcgttcgctc caagctgggc tgtgtgcacg aaccccccgt tcagcccgac cgctgcgcct
     1861 tatccggtaa ctatcgtctt gagtccaacc cggtaagaca cgacttatcg ccactggcag
     1921 cagccactgg taacaggatt agcagagcga ggtatgtagg cggtgctaca gagttcttga
     1981 agtggtggcc taactacggc tacactagaa gaacagtatt tggtatctgc gctctgctga
     2041 agccagttac cttcggaaaa agagttggta gctcttgatc cggcaaacaa accaccgctg
     2101 gtagcggtgg tttttttgtt tgcaagcagc agattacgcg cagaaaaaaa ggatctcaag
     2161 aagatccttt gatcttttct acggggtctg acgctcagtg gaacgaaaac tcacgttaag
     2221 ggattttggt catgagatta tcaaaaagga tcttcaccta gatcctttta aattaaaaat
     2281 gaagttttaa atcaatctaa agtatatatg agtaaacttg gtctgacagc tcgagtcccg
     2341 tcaagtcagc gtaatgctct gccagtgtta caaccaatta accaattctg attagaaaaa
     2401 ctcatcgagc atcaaatgaa actgcaattt attcatatca ggattatcaa taccatattt
     2461 ttgaaaaagc cgtttctgta atgaaggaga aaactcaccg aggcagttcc ataggatggc
     2521 aagatcctgg tatcggtctg cgattccgac tcgtccaaca tcaatacaac ctattaattt
     2581 cccctcgtca aaaataaggt tatcaagtga gaaatcacca tgagtgacga ctgaatccgg
     2641 tgagaatggc aaaagcttat gcatttcttt ccagacttgt tcaacaggcc agccattacg
     2701 ctcgtcatca aaatcactcg catcaaccaa accgttattc attcgtgatt gcgcctgagc
     2761 cagacgaaat acgcgatcgc tgttaaaagg acaattacaa acaggaatcg aatgcaaccg
     2821 gcgcaggaac actgccagcg catcaacaat attttcacct gaatcaggat attcttctaa
     2881 tacctggaat gctgttttcc cggggatcgc agtggtgagt aaccatgcat catcaggagt
     2941 acggataaaa tgcttgatgg tcggaagagg cataaattcc gtcagccagt ttagtctgac
     3001 catctcatct gtaacatcat tggcaacgct acctttgcca tgtttcagaa acaactctgg
     3061 cgcatcgggc ttcccataca atcgatagat tgtcgcacct gattgcccga cattatcgcg
     3121 agcccattta tacccatata aatcagcatc catgttggaa tttaatcgcg gcctggagca
     3181 agacgtttcc cgttgaatat ggctcataac accccttgta ttactgttta tgtaagcaga
     3241 cagttttatt gttcatgatg atatattttt atcttgtgca atgtaacatc agagattttg
     3301 agacacaacg tggctttgtt gaataaatcg aacttttgct gagttgaagg atcagctcga
     3361 gtgccacttg acgtctaaga aaccattatt atcatgacat taacctataa aaataggcgt
     3421 atcacgaggc agaatttcag ataaaaaaaa tccttagctt tcgctaagga tgatttctgg
     3481 aattcgcggc cgcttctaga gagcgatgag tcgt
//
LOCUS       pMC0*_gRNA_Pos5b2_Ptet        3514 bp    DNA     circular UNA 31-JUL-2021
DEFINITION  Ligation of 2 sequences.
ACCESSION   urn.local...ed-djzg7g3
VERSION     urn.local...ed-djzg7g3
KEYWORDS    .
SOURCE      
  ORGANISM  .
FEATURES             Location/Qualifiers
     unsure          5..8
                     /created_by="danie"
                     /label="LVL2 Fusion Site"
     promoter        9..74
                     /created_by="danie"
                     /label="Ptet"
     unsure          75
                     /created_by="danie"
                     /label="+1"
     promoter        86..215
                     /ApEinfo_fwdcolor="#9EFF91"
                     /ApEinfo_revcolor="#9EFF91"
                     /ApEinfo_graphicformat="arrow_data {{0 1 2 0 0 -1} {} 0}"
                     /label="BBa_J72163 GlpT Promoter"
     RBS             216..251
                     /ApEinfo_fwdcolor="#9EFF91"
                     /ApEinfo_revcolor="#9EFF91"
                     /ApEinfo_graphicformat="arrow_data {{0 1 2 0 0 -1} {} 0}"
                     /label="sfGFP Ribosome Binding Site"
     CDS             252..968
                     /created_by="danie"
                     /label="sfGFP_Vn"
     terminator      969..1097
                     /created_by="Daniel"
                     /modified_by="Daniel"
                     /label="Terminator"
     misc_RNA        1105..1189
                     /created_by="Daniel"
                     /label="gRNA Scaffold"
     terminator      1190..1277
                     /created_by="Daniel"
                     /label
     unsure          complement(1278..1281)
                     /created_by="Daniel"
                     /label="LVL2 Fusion Site Ori"
     rep_origin      complement(1565..2175)
                     /created_by="danie"
                     /label="ColE"
     CDS             complement(2392..3207)
                     /created_by="danie"
                     /label="kanR"
ORIGIN      
        1 ctcgaaagca aatcactgta atgatcttaa ttcctaattt ttgttgacac tctatcattg
       61 atagagttat tttagtccag agaccgaaag tgaaacgtga tttcatgcgt cattttgaac
      121 attttgtaaa tcttatttaa taatgtgtgc ggcaattcac atttaattta tgaatgtttt
      181 cttaacatcg cggcaactca agaaacggca ggttcggatc ttagctacta gagaaagagg
      241 agaaatacta gatgcgtaaa ggcgaagaac ttttcactgg cgtagtacca attttagtgg
      301 agctggacgg agatgtaaat ggtcataagt tttcagttcg aggagaaggc gaaggagatg
      361 caactaacgg taagctgaca ctaaagttta tctgtaccac gggtaaactg ccggtcccat
      421 ggccgacact ggttactaca cttacttatg gtgtacaatg ctttgctcgt tatcctgacc
      481 atatgaagca gcacgatttc ttcaaatcgg ccatgcctga aggatacgtg caagaacgta
      541 caattagctt taaagatgac ggcacctata aaacgcgcgc cgaagttaaa ttcgagggtg
      601 acacattggt taatcgtata gaacttaagg gcattgactt caaagaagat ggcaacatcc
      661 ttggccataa actggaatat aattttaact ctcacaatgt ctacattacg gcggataaac
      721 aaaagaatgg cattaaagcg aatttcaaaa tccgccacaa tgtcgaagac ggctcggttc
      781 aactggcgga ccattatcag cagaacaccc caatcggtga tggcccggtt ctgttacctg
      841 ataatcatta cctttctact caaagcgttt tatctaaaga tcctaacgag aagcgtgatc
      901 atatggttct actggaattt gttaccgcag ctggtatcac gcacggcatg gatgagctgt
      961 ataaataacc aggcatcaaa taaaacgaaa ggctcagtcg aaagactggg cctttcgttt
     1021 tatctgttgt ttgtcggtga acgctctcta ctagagtcac actggctcac cttcgggtgg
     1081 gcctttctgc gtttataggt ctcagtttca gagctatgct ggaaacagca tagcaagttg
     1141 aaataaggct agtccgttat caacttgaaa aagtggcacc gagtcggtgc ttttttctcg
     1201 gtaccaaatt ccagaaaaga ggcctcccga aaggggggcc ttttttcgtt ttggtccacc
     1261 ctgcacgata acactgaagc ttgagacgac tcatcgcaac tagtagcggc cgctgcagtc
     1321 cggcaaaaaa gggcaaggtg tcaccaccct gccctttttc tttaaaaccg aaaagattac
     1381 ttcgcgttat gcaggcttcc tcgctcactg actcgctgcg ctcggtcgtt cggctgcggc
     1441 gagcggtatc agctcactca aaggcggtaa tacggttatc cacagaatca ggggataacg
     1501 caggaaagaa catgtgagca aaaggccagc aaaaggccag gaaccgtaaa aaggccgcgt
     1561 tgctggcgtt tttccatagg ctccgccccc ctgacgagca tcacaaaaat cgacgctcaa
     1621 gtcagaggtg gcgaaacccg acaggactat aaagatacca ggcgtttccc cctggaagct
     1681 ccctcgtgcg ctctcctgtt ccgaccctgc cgcttaccgg atacctgtcc gcctttctcc
     1741 cttcgggaag cgtggcgctt tctcatagct cacgctgtag gtatctcagt tcggtgtagg
     1801 tcgttcgctc caagctgggc tgtgtgcacg aaccccccgt tcagcccgac cgctgcgcct
     1861 tatccggtaa ctatcgtctt gagtccaacc cggtaagaca cgacttatcg ccactggcag
     1921 cagccactgg taacaggatt agcagagcga ggtatgtagg cggtgctaca gagttcttga
     1981 agtggtggcc taactacggc tacactagaa gaacagtatt tggtatctgc gctctgctga
     2041 agccagttac cttcggaaaa agagttggta gctcttgatc cggcaaacaa accaccgctg
     2101 gtagcggtgg tttttttgtt tgcaagcagc agattacgcg cagaaaaaaa ggatctcaag
     2161 aagatccttt gatcttttct acggggtctg acgctcagtg gaacgaaaac tcacgttaag
     2221 ggattttggt catgagatta tcaaaaagga tcttcaccta gatcctttta aattaaaaat
     2281 gaagttttaa atcaatctaa agtatatatg agtaaacttg gtctgacagc tcgagtcccg
     2341 tcaagtcagc gtaatgctct gccagtgtta caaccaatta accaattctg attagaaaaa
     2401 ctcatcgagc atcaaatgaa actgcaattt attcatatca ggattatcaa taccatattt
     2461 ttgaaaaagc cgtttctgta atgaaggaga aaactcaccg aggcagttcc ataggatggc
     2521 aagatcctgg tatcggtctg cgattccgac tcgtccaaca tcaatacaac ctattaattt
     2581 cccctcgtca aaaataaggt tatcaagtga gaaatcacca tgagtgacga ctgaatccgg
     2641 tgagaatggc aaaagcttat gcatttcttt ccagacttgt tcaacaggcc agccattacg
     2701 ctcgtcatca aaatcactcg catcaaccaa accgttattc attcgtgatt gcgcctgagc
     2761 cagacgaaat acgcgatcgc tgttaaaagg acaattacaa acaggaatcg aatgcaaccg
     2821 gcgcaggaac actgccagcg catcaacaat attttcacct gaatcaggat attcttctaa
     2881 tacctggaat gctgttttcc cggggatcgc agtggtgagt aaccatgcat catcaggagt
     2941 acggataaaa tgcttgatgg tcggaagagg cataaattcc gtcagccagt ttagtctgac
     3001 catctcatct gtaacatcat tggcaacgct acctttgcca tgtttcagaa acaactctgg
     3061 cgcatcgggc ttcccataca atcgatagat tgtcgcacct gattgcccga cattatcgcg
     3121 agcccattta tacccatata aatcagcatc catgttggaa tttaatcgcg gcctggagca
     3181 agacgtttcc cgttgaatat ggctcataac accccttgta ttactgttta tgtaagcaga
     3241 cagttttatt gttcatgatg atatattttt atcttgtgca atgtaacatc agagattttg
     3301 agacacaacg tggctttgtt gaataaatcg aacttttgct gagttgaagg atcagctcga
     3361 gtgccacttg acgtctaaga aaccattatt atcatgacat taacctataa aaataggcgt
     3421 atcacgaggc agaatttcag ataaaaaaaa tccttagctt tcgctaagga tgatttctgg
     3481 aattcgcggc cgcttctaga gagcgatgag tcgt
//
LOCUS       pMC0*_gRNA_Pos5b_Ptet_        3514 bp    DNA     circular UNA 31-JUL-2021
DEFINITION  Ligation of 2 sequences.
ACCESSION   urn.local...ee-djzg7g4
VERSION     urn.local...ee-djzg7g4
KEYWORDS    .
SOURCE      
  ORGANISM  .
FEATURES             Location/Qualifiers
     unsure          5..8
                     /created_by="danie"
                     /label="LVL2 Fusion Site"
     promoter        9..74
                     /created_by="danie"
                     /label="Ptet"
     unsure          75
                     /created_by="danie"
                     /label="+1"
     promoter        86..215
                     /ApEinfo_fwdcolor="#9EFF91"
                     /ApEinfo_revcolor="#9EFF91"
                     /ApEinfo_graphicformat="arrow_data {{0 1 2 0 0 -1} {} 0}"
                     /label="BBa_J72163 GlpT Promoter"
     RBS             216..251
                     /ApEinfo_fwdcolor="#9EFF91"
                     /ApEinfo_revcolor="#9EFF91"
                     /ApEinfo_graphicformat="arrow_data {{0 1 2 0 0 -1} {} 0}"
                     /label="sfGFP Ribosome Binding Site"
     CDS             252..968
                     /created_by="danie"
                     /label="sfGFP_Vn"
     terminator      969..1097
                     /created_by="Daniel"
                     /modified_by="Daniel"
                     /label="Terminator"
     misc_RNA        1105..1189
                     /created_by="Daniel"
                     /label="gRNA Scaffold"
     terminator      1190..1277
                     /created_by="Daniel"
                     /label
     unsure          complement(1278..1281)
                     /created_by="Daniel"
                     /label="LVL2 Fusion Site Ori"
     rep_origin      complement(1565..2175)
                     /created_by="danie"
                     /label="ColE"
     CDS             complement(2392..3207)
                     /created_by="danie"
                     /label="kanR"
ORIGIN      
        1 ctcggtaaca aatcactgta atgatcttaa ttcctaattt ttgttgacac tctatcattg
       61 atagagttat tttagtccag agaccgaaag tgaaacgtga tttcatgcgt cattttgaac
      121 attttgtaaa tcttatttaa taatgtgtgc ggcaattcac atttaattta tgaatgtttt
      181 cttaacatcg cggcaactca agaaacggca ggttcggatc ttagctacta gagaaagagg
      241 agaaatacta gatgcgtaaa ggcgaagaac ttttcactgg cgtagtacca attttagtgg
      301 agctggacgg agatgtaaat ggtcataagt tttcagttcg aggagaaggc gaaggagatg
      361 caactaacgg taagctgaca ctaaagttta tctgtaccac gggtaaactg ccggtcccat
      421 ggccgacact ggttactaca cttacttatg gtgtacaatg ctttgctcgt tatcctgacc
      481 atatgaagca gcacgatttc ttcaaatcgg ccatgcctga aggatacgtg caagaacgta
      541 caattagctt taaagatgac ggcacctata aaacgcgcgc cgaagttaaa ttcgagggtg
      601 acacattggt taatcgtata gaacttaagg gcattgactt caaagaagat ggcaacatcc
      661 ttggccataa actggaatat aattttaact ctcacaatgt ctacattacg gcggataaac
      721 aaaagaatgg cattaaagcg aatttcaaaa tccgccacaa tgtcgaagac ggctcggttc
      781 aactggcgga ccattatcag cagaacaccc caatcggtga tggcccggtt ctgttacctg
      841 ataatcatta cctttctact caaagcgttt tatctaaaga tcctaacgag aagcgtgatc
      901 atatggttct actggaattt gttaccgcag ctggtatcac gcacggcatg gatgagctgt
      961 ataaataacc aggcatcaaa taaaacgaaa ggctcagtcg aaagactggg cctttcgttt
     1021 tatctgttgt ttgtcggtga acgctctcta ctagagtcac actggctcac cttcgggtgg
     1081 gcctttctgc gtttataggt ctcagtttca gagctatgct ggaaacagca tagcaagttg
     1141 aaataaggct agtccgttat caacttgaaa aagtggcacc gagtcggtgc ttttttctcg
     1201 gtaccaaatt ccagaaaaga ggcctcccga aaggggggcc ttttttcgtt ttggtccacc
     1261 ctgcacgata acactgaagc ttgagacgac tcatcgcaac tagtagcggc cgctgcagtc
     1321 cggcaaaaaa gggcaaggtg tcaccaccct gccctttttc tttaaaaccg aaaagattac
     1381 ttcgcgttat gcaggcttcc tcgctcactg actcgctgcg ctcggtcgtt cggctgcggc
     1441 gagcggtatc agctcactca aaggcggtaa tacggttatc cacagaatca ggggataacg
     1501 caggaaagaa catgtgagca aaaggccagc aaaaggccag gaaccgtaaa aaggccgcgt
     1561 tgctggcgtt tttccatagg ctccgccccc ctgacgagca tcacaaaaat cgacgctcaa
     1621 gtcagaggtg gcgaaacccg acaggactat aaagatacca ggcgtttccc cctggaagct
     1681 ccctcgtgcg ctctcctgtt ccgaccctgc cgcttaccgg atacctgtcc gcctttctcc
     1741 cttcgggaag cgtggcgctt tctcatagct cacgctgtag gtatctcagt tcggtgtagg
     1801 tcgttcgctc caagctgggc tgtgtgcacg aaccccccgt tcagcccgac cgctgcgcct
     1861 tatccggtaa ctatcgtctt gagtccaacc cggtaagaca cgacttatcg ccactggcag
     1921 cagccactgg taacaggatt agcagagcga ggtatgtagg cggtgctaca gagttcttga
     1981 agtggtggcc taactacggc tacactagaa gaacagtatt tggtatctgc gctctgctga
     2041 agccagttac cttcggaaaa agagttggta gctcttgatc cggcaaacaa accaccgctg
     2101 gtagcggtgg tttttttgtt tgcaagcagc agattacgcg cagaaaaaaa ggatctcaag
     2161 aagatccttt gatcttttct acggggtctg acgctcagtg gaacgaaaac tcacgttaag
     2221 ggattttggt catgagatta tcaaaaagga tcttcaccta gatcctttta aattaaaaat
     2281 gaagttttaa atcaatctaa agtatatatg agtaaacttg gtctgacagc tcgagtcccg
     2341 tcaagtcagc gtaatgctct gccagtgtta caaccaatta accaattctg attagaaaaa
     2401 ctcatcgagc atcaaatgaa actgcaattt attcatatca ggattatcaa taccatattt
     2461 ttgaaaaagc cgtttctgta atgaaggaga aaactcaccg aggcagttcc ataggatggc
     2521 aagatcctgg tatcggtctg cgattccgac tcgtccaaca tcaatacaac ctattaattt
     2581 cccctcgtca aaaataaggt tatcaagtga gaaatcacca tgagtgacga ctgaatccgg
     2641 tgagaatggc aaaagcttat gcatttcttt ccagacttgt tcaacaggcc agccattacg
     2701 ctcgtcatca aaatcactcg catcaaccaa accgttattc attcgtgatt gcgcctgagc
     2761 cagacgaaat acgcgatcgc tgttaaaagg acaattacaa acaggaatcg aatgcaaccg
     2821 gcgcaggaac actgccagcg catcaacaat attttcacct gaatcaggat attcttctaa
     2881 tacctggaat gctgttttcc cggggatcgc agtggtgagt aaccatgcat catcaggagt
     2941 acggataaaa tgcttgatgg tcggaagagg cataaattcc gtcagccagt ttagtctgac
     3001 catctcatct gtaacatcat tggcaacgct acctttgcca tgtttcagaa acaactctgg
     3061 cgcatcgggc ttcccataca atcgatagat tgtcgcacct gattgcccga cattatcgcg
     3121 agcccattta tacccatata aatcagcatc catgttggaa tttaatcgcg gcctggagca
     3181 agacgtttcc cgttgaatat ggctcataac accccttgta ttactgttta tgtaagcaga
     3241 cagttttatt gttcatgatg atatattttt atcttgtgca atgtaacatc agagattttg
     3301 agacacaacg tggctttgtt gaataaatcg aacttttgct gagttgaagg atcagctcga
     3361 gtgccacttg acgtctaaga aaccattatt atcatgacat taacctataa aaataggcgt
     3421 atcacgaggc agaatttcag ataaaaaaaa tccttagctt tcgctaagga tgatttctgg
     3481 aattcgcggc cgcttctaga gagcgatgag tcgt
//
LOCUS       pST_116_LVL2_cam       11193 bp    DNA     circular UNA 31-JUL-2021
DEFINITION  LVL2 Tfox, Cas9, AcrIIA4, gRNA Ptet.
ACCESSION   urn.local...ez-dodkpf6
VERSION     urn.local...ez-dodkpf6
KEYWORDS    .
SOURCE      
  ORGANISM  .
FEATURES             Location/Qualifiers
     RBS             complement(7..17)
                     /created_by="daniel"
                     /modified_by="danie"
                     /label="B0033"
     unsure          complement(22..25)
                     /created_by="Daniel"
                     /label="RBS Overhang"
     unsure          22..25
                     /created_by="Daniel"
                     /modified_by="Daniel"
                     /note="Derived using Geneious Prime 2020.1.2 'Transfer
                     Annotations' based on nucleotide similarity"
                     /Transferred_From="oDS_173_A_Ptet*_fwd"
                     /Transferred_Similarity="100.00%"
                     /Primary_Match="100.00%; Adjusted-Interval-0:0/0; Prom
                     Overhang (oDS_173_A_Ptet*_fwd)"
                     /Alternative_Match="100.00%; Adjusted-Interval-0:0/0; Prom
                     Overhang (oDS_174_A_Ptet*_rev (reversed))"
                     /label="Prom Overhang"
     promoter        complement(26..101)
                     /created_by="annaf"
                     /note="Derived using Geneious Prime 2020.1.2 'Transfer
                     Annotations' based on nucleotide similarity"
                     /Transferred_From="oDS_173_A_Ptet*_fwd"
                     /Transferred_Similarity="100.00%"
                     /Primary_Match="100.00%; Adjusted-Interval-0:0/0; Ptet*
                     (oDS_173_A_Ptet*_fwd)"
                     /Alternative_Match="100.00%; Adjusted-Interval-0:0/0;
                     Ptet* (oDS_174_A_Ptet*_rev (reversed))"
                     /label="Ptet*"
     regulatory      complement(36..54)
                     /created_by="annaf"
                     /note="Derived using Geneious Prime 2020.1.2 'Transfer
                     Annotations' based on nucleotide similarity"
                     /Transferred_From="oDS_173_A_Ptet*_fwd"
                     /Transferred_Similarity="100.00%"
                     /Primary_Match="100.00%; Adjusted-Interval-0:0/0; Operator
                     (oDS_173_A_Ptet*_fwd)"
                     /Alternative_Match="100.00%; Adjusted-Interval-0:0/0;
                     Operator (oDS_174_A_Ptet*_rev (reversed))"
                     /label="Operator"
     regulatory      complement(61..79)
                     /created_by="annaf"
                     /note="Derived using Geneious Prime 2020.1.2 'Transfer
                     Annotations' based on nucleotide similarity"
                     /Transferred_From="oDS_173_A_Ptet*_fwd"
                     /Transferred_Similarity="100.00%"
                     /Primary_Match="100.00%; Adjusted-Interval-0:0/0; Operator
                     (oDS_173_A_Ptet*_fwd)"
                     /Alternative_Match="100.00%; Adjusted-Interval-0:0/0;
                     Operator (oDS_174_A_Ptet*_rev (reversed))"
                     /label="Operator"
     promoter        106..175
                     /created_by="annaf"
                     /modified_by="danie"
                     /label="PTetR"
     CDS             176..799
                     /codon_start=1
                     /gene="tetR from transposon Tn10"
                     /product="tetracycline repressor TetR"
                     /note="TetR binds to the tetracycline operator tetO to 
                     inhibit transcription. This inhibition can be relieved by
                     adding tetracycline or doxycycline."
                     /translation="MSRLDKSKVINSALELLNEVGIEGLTTRKLAQKLGVEQPTLYWH
                     VKNKRALLDALAIEMLDRHHTHFCPLEGESWQDFLRNNAKSFRCALLSHRDGAKVHLG
                     TRPTEKQYETLENQLAFLCQQGFSLENALYALSAVGHFTLGCVLEDQEHQVAKEERET
                     PTTDSMPPLLRQAIELFDHQGAEPAFLFGLELIICGLEKQLKCESGS"
                     /label="TetR"
     terminator      800..1061
                     /created_by="annaf"
                     /modified_by="annaf"
                     /label="IOT"
     unsure          1064..1067
                     /created_by="Daniel"
                     /label="Connector Overhang"
     unsure          complement(1064..1067)
                     /created_by="Daniel"
                     /modified_by="Daniel"
                     /label="Prom overhang"
     unsure          1068..1071
                     /created_by="Daniel"
                     /modified_by="Daniel"
                     /label="LVL2 Fusion Site"
     unsure          1068..1071
                     /created_by="danie"
                     /label="LVL2 fusion site inverted"
     unsure          complement(1072..1075)
                     /created_by="Daniel"
                     /label="Connector Overhang"
     unsure          1072..1075
                     /created_by="Daniel"
                     /modified_by="Daniel"
                     /label="Prom overhang"
     promoter        1076..1110
                     /created_by="Daniel"
                     /modified_by="Daniel"
                     /label="P_J23106"
     unsure          1111..1114
                     /created_by="Daniel"
                     /label="RBS Overhang"
     unsure          complement(1111..1114)
                     /created_by="Daniel"
                     /modified_by="Daniel"
                     /label="Prom Overhang"
     RBS             1119..1131
                     /created_by="Daniel"
                     /label="R_B0032"
     unsure          complement(1137..1140)
                     /created_by="Daniel"
                     /label="RBS Overhang"
     CDS             1138..1401
                     /created_by="danie"
                     /label="ArcIIA4"
     unsure          1402..1405
                     /created_by="Daniel"
                     /modified_by="Daniel"
                     /label="Ter Overhang"
     unsure          1405..1407
                     /created_by="Daniel"
                     /label="STOP"
     terminator      1408..1441
                     /created_by="danie"
                     /label="B1003"
     unsure          complement(1442..1445)
                     /created_by="Daniel"
                     /modified_by="Daniel"
                     /label="Term Overhang"
     unsure          1442..1445
                     /created_by="Daniel"
                     /label="3`Connector Overhang"
     unsure          1446..1449
                     /created_by="Daniel"
                     /label="LVL2 Fusion Site"
     unsure          complement(1446..1449)
                     /created_by="Daniel"
                     /label="LVL2 Fusion Site"
     promoter        1450..1515
                     /created_by="danie"
                     /modified_by="danie"
                     /label="Ptet"
     promoter        1527..1656
                     /ApEinfo_fwdcolor="#9EFF91"
                     /ApEinfo_revcolor="#9EFF91"
                     /ApEinfo_graphicformat="arrow_data {{0 1 2 0 0 -1} {} 0}"
                     /label="BBa_J72163 GlpT Promoter"
     RBS             1657..1692
                     /ApEinfo_fwdcolor="#9EFF91"
                     /ApEinfo_revcolor="#9EFF91"
                     /ApEinfo_graphicformat="arrow_data {{0 1 2 0 0 -1} {} 0}"
                     /label="sfGFP Ribosome Binding Site"
     CDS             1693..2409
                     /created_by="danie"
                     /label="sfGFP_Vn"
     terminator      2410..2538
                     /created_by="Daniel"
                     /modified_by="Daniel"
                     /label="Terminator"
     misc_RNA        2546..2630
                     /created_by="Daniel"
                     /label="gRNA Scaffold"
     terminator      2631..2718
                     /created_by="Daniel"
                     /label
     unsure          2719..2722
                     /created_by="daniel"
                     /label="Fusion Site"
     unsure          complement(2719..2722)
                     /created_by="Daniel"
                     /label="LVL2 Fusion Site"
     unsure          complement(2743..2746)
                     /created_by="daniel"
                     /label="Fusion Site"
     rep_origin      2760..3442
                     /modified_by="Daniel"
                     /label="ORI ColE1"
     unsure          3465..3468
                     /created_by="danie"
                     /label="Res Overhang"
     unsure          complement(3465..3468)
                     /created_by="Daniel"
                     /label="ORI Overhang"
     terminator      complement(3469..3577)
                     /ApEinfo_fwdcolor="#66ccff"
                     /ApEinfo_revcolor="#66ccff"
                     /ApEinfo_graphicformat="arrow_data {{0 1 2 0 0 -1} {} 0}"
                     /modified_by="danie"
                     /label="CamR Terminator"
     CDS             complement(3578..4237)
                     /ApEinfo_fwdcolor="#0000FF"
                     /ApEinfo_revcolor="#0000FF"
                     /ApEinfo_graphicformat="arrow_data {{0 1 2 0 0 -1} {} 0}"
                     /label="CamR"
     promoter        complement(4238..4342)
                     /ApEinfo_fwdcolor="#66CCFF"
                     /ApEinfo_revcolor="#66CCFF"
                     /ApEinfo_graphicformat="arrow_data {{0 1 2 0 0 -1} {} 0}"
                     /label="CamR Promoter"
     terminator      complement(4347..4403)
                     /created_by="Daniel"
                     /label="L3S2P55"
     terminator      4704..4755
                     /created_by="Daniel"
                     /label="L3S1P53 "
     unsure          4756..4759
                     /created_by="Daniel"
                     /modified_by="Daniel"
                     /label="Prom overhang; Prom overhang"
     terminator      complement(4762..5016)
                     /created_by="annaf"
                     /label="IOT"
     CDS             complement(5026..6108)
                     /codon_start=1
                     /gene="lacI"
                     /product="lac repressor"
                     /note="The lac repressor binds to the lac operator to 
                     inhibit transcription in E. coli. This inhibition can be
                     relieved by adding lactose or
                     isopropyl-beta-D-thiogalactopyranoside (IPTG)."
                     /translation="MKPVTLYDVAEYAGVSYMTVSRVVNQASHVSAKTREKVEAAMVE
                     LNYIPNRVAQQLAGKQSLLIGVATSSLALHAPSQIVAAIKSRADQLGASVVVSMVERS
                     GVEACKAAVHNLLAQRVSGLIINYPLDDQDAIAVEAACTNVPALFLDVSDQTPINSII
                     YSHEDGTRLGVEHLVALGHQQIALLAGPLSSVSARLRLAGWHKYLTRNQIQPIAEREG
                     DWSAMSGFQQTMQMLNEGIVPTAMLVANDQMALGAMRAITESGLRVGADISVVGYDDT
                     EDSSCYIPPLTTIKQDFRLLGQTSVDRLLQLSQGQAVKGNQLLPVSLVKRKTTLAPNT
                     QTASPRALADSLMQLARQVSRLESGQ"
                     /modified_by="annaf"
                     /label="LacI"
     promoter        complement(6109..6178)
                     /created_by="annaf"
                     /label="PLacI"
     unsure          6179..6182
                     /created_by="danie"
                     /label="Fusion Site"
     promoter        6183..6238
                     /created_by="annaf"
                     /note="Derived using Geneious Prime 2020.1.2 'Transfer
                     Annotations' based on nucleotide similarity"
                     /Transferred_From="oDS_175_A_Ptac_fwd"
                     /Transferred_Similarity="100.00%"
                     /Primary_Match="100.00%; Adjusted-Interval-0:0/0; Ptac
                     (oDS_175_A_Ptac_fwd)"
                     /Alternative_Match="100.00%; Adjusted-Interval-0:0/0; Ptac
                     (oDS_176_A_Ptac_rev (reversed))"
                     /label="Ptac"
     unsure          complement(6239..6242)
                     /created_by="Daniel"
                     /modified_by="Daniel"
                     /note="Derived using Geneious Prime 2020.1.2 'Transfer
                     Annotations' based on nucleotide similarity"
                     /Transferred_From="oDS_175_A_Ptac_fwd"
                     /Transferred_Similarity="100.00%"
                     /Primary_Match="100.00%; Adjusted-Interval-0:0/0; Prom
                     Overhang (oDS_175_A_Ptac_fwd)"
                     /Alternative_Match="100.00%; Adjusted-Interval-0:0/0; Prom
                     Overhang (oDS_176_A_Ptac_rev (reversed))"
                     /label="Prom Overhang"
     unsure          6239..6242
                     /created_by="Daniel"
                     /label="RBS Overhang"
     RBS             6247..6258
                     /created_by="Daniel"
                     /modified_by="Daniel"
                     /label="R_B0034"
     unsure          6264..6267
                     /created_by="Daniel"
                     /modified_by="Daniel"
                     /label="CDS Overhang"
     unsure          complement(6264..6267)
                     /created_by="Daniel"
                     /label="RBS Overhang"
     CDS             6265..6855
                     /created_by="danie"
                     /label="Tfox V. cholerae"
     unsure          complement(6856..6859)
                     /created_by="Daniel"
                     /label="CDS Overhang"
     unsure          6856..6859
                     /created_by="Daniel"
                     /modified_by="Daniel"
                     /label="Ter Overhang"
     unsure          6859..6861
                     /created_by="Daniel"
                     /label="STOP"
     terminator      6862..6900
                     /created_by="danie"
                     /label="B1006"
     unsure          complement(6901..6904)
                     /created_by="Daniel"
                     /modified_by="Daniel"
                     /label="Term Overhang"
     unsure          6905..6908
                     /created_by="danie"
                     /label="LVL2 fusion site inverted"
     unsure          6905..6908
                     /created_by="daniel"
                     /modified_by="daniel"
                     /label="Fusion Site"
     unsure          6909..6912
                     /created_by="Daniel"
                     /modified_by="Daniel"
                     /label="Term Overhang"
     unsure          complement(6909..6912)
                     /created_by="Daniel"
                     /label="3`Connector Overhang"
     terminator      complement(6913..7041)
                     /modified_by="Daniel"
                     /label="B0015"
     stem_loop       complement(6987..7030)
                     /label="stem loop"
     unsure          7043..7046
                     /created_by="Daniel"
                     /label="C-terminal Tag Overhang"
     unsure          complement(7043..7046)
                     /created_by="Daniel"
                     /label="Term. Overhang"
     CDS             complement(7086..11193)
                     /created_by="Daniel"
                     /label="Cas9"
     unsure          7086..7089
                     /created_by="Daniel"
                     /label="CDS Overhang"
     unsure          complement(7086..7089)
                     /created_by="Daniel"
                     /label="Term Overhang"
     unsure          complement(11191..1)
                     /created_by="Daniel"
                     /modified_by="Daniel"
                     /label="CDS Overhang"
     unsure          11191..1
                     /created_by="Daniel"
                     /label="RBS Overhang"
ORIGIN      
        1 tgattagtcc tgtgtgactc tagtagtgct cagtatctct atcactgata gggatgtcaa
       61 tctctatcac tgatagggag gtcagtgcgt cctgctgaaa acagccgaat ggcgcaaaac
      121 ctttcgcggt atggcatgat agcgcccgga agagagtcaa ttcagggtgg tgaatatgtc
      181 cagattagat aaaagtaaag tgattaacag cgcattagag ctgcttaatg aggtcggaat
      241 cgaaggttta acaacccgta aactcgccca gaagctaggt gtagagcagc ctacattgta
      301 ttggcatgta aaaaataagc gggctttgct cgacgcctta gccattgaga tgttagatag
      361 gcaccatact cacttttgcc ctttagaagg ggaaagctgg caagattttt tacgtaataa
      421 cgctaaaagt tttagatgtg ctttactaag tcatcgcgat ggagcaaaag tacatttagg
      481 tacacggcct acagaaaaac agtatgaaac tctcgaaaat caattagcct ttttatgcca
      541 acaaggtttt tcactagaga atgcattata tgcactcagc gctgtggggc attttacttt
      601 aggttgcgta ttggaagatc aagagcatca agtcgctaaa gaagaaaggg aaacacctac
      661 tactgatagt atgccgccat tattacgaca agctatcgaa ttatttgatc accaaggtgc
      721 agagccagcc ttcttattcg gccttgaatt gatcatatgc ggattagaaa aacaacttaa
      781 atgtgaaagt gggtcctgat aaggatccta attggtaacg aatcagaatt gacggctcga
      841 gggagtagca tagggtttgc agaatccctg cttcgtccat ttgacaggca cattatgcat
      901 cgatgataag ctgtcaaaca tgagcagatc ctctacgccg gacgcatcgt ggccggcatc
      961 accggcgcca caggtgcggt tgctggcgcc tatatcgccg acatcaccga tggggaagat
     1021 cgggctcgcc acttcgggct catgagcaaa tattttatct gagctccaat gggagtttac
     1081 ggctagctca gtcctaggta tagtgctagc tactagagtc acacaggaaa gtaatcaatg
     1141 aacattaacg acctcatacg agagattaag aacaaagatt acaccgtcaa actgtcagga
     1201 actgatagta actcaatcac ccagcttatt atcagggtaa acaatgatgg gaatgaatat
     1261 gtgatatctg agagcgaaaa cgagtctatc gtcgagaaat tcatttccgc ttttaagaac
     1321 gggtggaatc aggaatatga ggatgaagaa gaattttaca atgacatgca gacgatcacg
     1381 ttgaaaagtg aactgaacta agcttaacgc caaaaacccc gcttcggcgg ggtttttccg
     1441 ccgctgcttc aaatcactgt aatgatctta attcctaatt tttgttgaca ctctatcatt
     1501 gatagagtta ttttagtcca gagaccgaaa gtgaaacgtg atttcatgcg tcattttgaa
     1561 cattttgtaa atcttattta ataatgtgtg cggcaattca catttaattt atgaatgttt
     1621 tcttaacatc gcggcaactc aagaaacggc aggttcggat cttagctact agagaaagag
     1681 gagaaatact agatgcgtaa aggcgaagaa cttttcactg gcgtagtacc aattttagtg
     1741 gagctggacg gagatgtaaa tggtcataag ttttcagttc gaggagaagg cgaaggagat
     1801 gcaactaacg gtaagctgac actaaagttt atctgtacca cgggtaaact gccggtccca
     1861 tggccgacac tggttactac acttacttat ggtgtacaat gctttgctcg ttatcctgac
     1921 catatgaagc agcacgattt cttcaaatcg gccatgcctg aaggatacgt gcaagaacgt
     1981 acaattagct ttaaagatga cggcacctat aaaacgcgcg ccgaagttaa attcgagggt
     2041 gacacattgg ttaatcgtat agaacttaag ggcattgact tcaaagaaga tggcaacatc
     2101 cttggccata aactggaata taattttaac tctcacaatg tctacattac ggcggataaa
     2161 caaaagaatg gcattaaagc gaatttcaaa atccgccaca atgtcgaaga cggctcggtt
     2221 caactggcgg accattatca gcagaacacc ccaatcggtg atggcccggt tctgttacct
     2281 gataatcatt acctttctac tcaaagcgtt ttatctaaag atcctaacga gaagcgtgat
     2341 catatggttc tactggaatt tgttaccgca gctggtatca cgcacggcat ggatgagctg
     2401 tataaataac caggcatcaa ataaaacgaa aggctcagtc gaaagactgg gcctttcgtt
     2461 ttatctgttg tttgtcggtg aacgctctct actagagtca cactggctca ccttcgggtg
     2521 ggcctttctg cgtttatagg tctcagtttc agagctatgc tggaaacagc atagcaagtt
     2581 gaaataaggc tagtccgtta tcaacttgaa aaagtggcac cgagtcggtg cttttttctc
     2641 ggtaccaaat tccagaaaag aggcctcccg aaaggggggc cttttttcgt tttggtccac
     2701 cctgcacgat aacactgagg tagctgcgat tagacagcca gcagctgaac cgtaaaaaag
     2761 gccgcgttgc tggcgttttt ccacaggctc cgcccccctg acgagcatca caaaaatcga
     2821 cgctcaagtc agaggtggcg aaacccgaca ggactataaa gataccaggc gtttccccct
     2881 ggaagctccc tcgtgcgctc tcctgttccg accctgccgc ttaccggata cctgtccgcc
     2941 tttctccctt cgggaagcgt ggcgctttct catagctcac gctgtaggta tctcagttcg
     3001 gtgtaggtcg ttcgctccaa gctgggctgt gtgcacgaac cccccgttca gcccgaccgc
     3061 tgcgccttat ccggtaacta tcgtcttgag tccaacccgg taagacacga cttatcgcca
     3121 ctggcagcag ccactggtaa caggattagc agagcgaggt atgtaggcgg tgctacagag
     3181 ttcttgaagt ggtggcctaa ctacggctac actagaagaa cagtatttgg tatctgcgct
     3241 ctgctgaagc cagttacctt cggaaaaaga gttggtagct cttgatccgg caaacaaacc
     3301 accgctggta gcggtggttt ttttgtttgc aagcagcaga ttacgcgcag aaaaaaagga
     3361 tctcaagaag atcctttgat cttttctacg gggtctgacg ctcagtggaa cgaaaactca
     3421 cgttaaggga ttttggtcat gagattatca aaaaggatct tcactgctac caataaaaaa
     3481 cgcccggcgg caaccgagcg ttctgaacaa atccagatgg agttctgagg tcattactgg
     3541 atctatcaac aggagtccaa gcgagctcga tatcaaatta cgccccgccc tgccactcat
     3601 cgcagtactg ttgtaattca ttaagcattc tgccgacatg gaagccatca caaacggcat
     3661 gatgaacctg aatcgccagc ggcatcagca ccttgtcgcc ttgcgtataa tatttgccca
     3721 tggtgaaaac gggggcgaag aagttgtcca tattggccac gtttaaatca aaactggtga
     3781 aactcaccca gggattggct gaaacgaaaa acatattctc aataaaccct ttagggaaat
     3841 aggccaggtt ttcaccgtaa cacgccacat cttgcgaata tatgtgtaga aactgccgga
     3901 aatcgtcgtg gtattcactc cagagcgatg aaaacgtttc agtttgctca tggaaaacgg
     3961 tgtaacaagg gtgaacacta tcccatatca ccagctcacc gtctttcatt gccatacgaa
     4021 attccggatg agcattcatc aggcgggcaa gaatgtgaat aaaggccgga taaaacttgt
     4081 gcttattttt ctttacggtc tttaaaaagg ccgtaatatc cagctgaacg gtctggttat
     4141 aggtacattg agcaactgac tgaaatgcct caaaatgttc tttacgatgc cattgggata
     4201 tatcaacggt ggtatatcca gtgatttttt tctccatttt agcttcctta gctcctgaaa
     4261 atctcgataa ctcaaaaaat acgcccggta gtgatcttat ttcattatgg tgaaagttgg
     4321 aacctcttac gtgcccgatc aaaacaggac caaaacgaaa aaagacgctt ttcagcgtct
     4381 tattgttcgt ctttggtacc gagctgtgtc tgtggctgag agagcaggta caagataaac
     4441 ccgtctatat tctcaaattc tttcactatc gcacttgttt tatgtgaagt ccagatatgg
     4501 actctggaac ccaactcgga gctctgcggg tagagcgtca accattcgaa cgttgcgcgg
     4561 tcttcggaga accgtaagag gtaatatact ccgatattca tttcagcggt agctgagtcc
     4621 gtcagttgat acggtgcgta cccggagcaa ataggagagg cggttgtagt ggggggaatg
     4681 gatagcaagc tgcgggtaga cctccaatta ttgaaggcct cccaaatcgg ggggcctttt
     4741 ttattgataa caaaaggagc tcagataaaa tatttgctca tgagcccgaa gtggcgagcc
     4801 cgatcttccc catcggtgat gtcggcgata taggcgccag caaccgcacc tgtggcgccg
     4861 gtgatgccgg ccacgatgcg tccggcgtag aggatctgct catgtttgac agcttatcat
     4921 cgatgcataa tgtgcctgtc aaatggacga agcagggatt ctgcaaaccc tatgctactc
     4981 cctcgagccg tcaattgtct gattcgttac caattaggat ccttatcact gcccgctttc
     5041 cagtcgggaa acctgtcgtg ccagctgcat taatgaatcg gccaacgcgc ggggagaggc
     5101 ggtttgcgta ttgggcgcca gggtggtttt tcttttcacc agtgagactg gcaacagctg
     5161 attgcccttc accgcctggc cctgagagag ttgcagcaag cggtccacgc tggtttgccc
     5221 cagcaggcga aaatcctgtt tgatggtggt taacggcggg atataacatg agctatcttc
     5281 ggtatcgtcg tatcccacta ccgagatatc cgcaccaacg cgcagcccgg actcggtaat
     5341 ggcgcgcatt gcgcccagcg ccatctgatc gttggcaacc agcatcgcag tgggaacgat
     5401 gccctcattc agcatttgca tggtttgttg aaaaccggac atggcactcc agtcgccttc
     5461 ccgttccgct atcggctgaa tttgattgcg agtgagatat ttatgccagc cagccagacg
     5521 cagacgcgcc gagacagaac ttaatgggcc cgctaacagc gcgatttgct ggtgacccaa
     5581 tgcgaccaga tgctccacgc ccagtcgcgt accgtcctca tgggagtaaa taatactgtt
     5641 gatgggtgtc tggtcagaga catcaagaaa taacgccgga acattagtgc aggcagcttc
     5701 cacagcaatg gcatcctggt catccagcgg atagttaatg atcagcccac tgacgcgttg
     5761 cgcgagaaga ttgtgcaccg ccgctttaca ggcttcgacg ccgcttcgtt ctaccatcga
     5821 caccaccacg ctggcaccca gttgatcggc gcgagattta atcgccgcga caatttgcga
     5881 cggcgcgtgc agggccagac tggaggtggc aacgccaatc agcaacgact gtttgcccgc
     5941 cagttgttgt gccacgcggt tgggaatgta attcagctcc accatcgccg cttccacttt
     6001 ttcccgcgtt ttcgcagaaa cgtggctggc ctggttcacc acgcgggaaa cggtcatata
     6061 agagacaccg gcatactctg cgacatcgta taacgttact ggtttcatat tcaccaccct
     6121 gaattgactc tcttccgggc gctatcatgc cataccgcga aaggttttgc gccattcggc
     6181 tgtgttgaca attaatcatc ggctcgtata atgtgtggaa ttgtgagcgc tcacaattta
     6241 ctagagaaag aggagaaata atcaatggat atgaatgagc aacagttttt cgactacgta
     6301 actaagtttg gcgcctacca aaaacgctcg atgtttggtg gtattggctt gtttcaacac
     6361 gacgctatgt atgtgttggt cagtgaagac cgcatttttg tgcgtggtgg agaagagctc
     6421 gaccctgagc tcttggcctt agggtgcgag aaatatcgcc atgttaaaaa acagacaacg
     6481 gcaaccgtaa actattacga catcactgaa ctgtatgagc aacatcaccc tgagctagac
     6541 tcgattattg aacgctcgat tcagttttct gtgaatcagc gggaatttca acgctcagca
     6601 gccagtcgtc gtctacggga tttacccaat atgcaactga ctttggagcg tatggtaaaa
     6661 aaagcgggca ttgacgatgt ggaaactttt atgagcctcg gtgcgccaga agtgtttaat
     6721 aaggtgcgtc aagcttatgg aagtgatgtc gatgtaaaac tactgtggaa gtttgcgggt
     6781 gcgattgaag gcattcactg gaaactgctg caagagccgc gtaagcgcca actgttagaa
     6841 agttgtcagc agcgtgctta aaaaaaaaaa ccccgcccct gacagggcgg ggtttttttt
     6901 cgcttactag cgtataaacg cagaaaggcc cacccgaagg tgagccagtg tgactctagt
     6961 agagagcgtt caccgacaaa caacagataa aacgaaaggc ccagtctttc gactgagcct
     7021 ttcgttttat ttgatgcctg gttaccccta agcagccaga gcgtagtttt cgtcgttagc
     7081 agctaaagcg tcacctccta gctgactcaa atcaatgcgt gtttcataaa gaccagtgat
     7141 ggattgatgg ataagagtgg catctaaaac ttcttttgta gacgtatatc gtttacgatc
     7201 aattgttgta tcaaaatatt taaaagcagc gggagctcca agattcgtca acgtaaataa
     7261 atgaataata ttttctgctt gttcacgtat tggtttgtct ctatgtttgt tatatgcact
     7321 aagaacttta tctaaattgg catctgctaa aataacacgc ttagaaaatt cactgatttg
     7381 ctcaataatc tcatctaaat aatgcttatg ctgctccaca aacaattgtt tttgttcgtt
     7441 atcttctgga ctacccttca acttttcata atgactagct aaatataaaa aattcacata
     7501 tttgcttggc agagccagct catttccttt ttgtaattct ccggcactag ccagcatccg
     7561 tttacgaccg ttttctaact caaaaagact atatttaggt agtttaatga ttaagtcttt
     7621 tttaacttcc ttatatcctt tagcttctaa aaagtcaatc ggattttttt caaaggaact
     7681 tctttccata attgtgatcc ctagtaactc tttaacggat tttaacttct tcgatttccc
     7741 tttttccacc ttagcaacca ctaggactga ataagctacc gttggactat caaaaccacc
     7801 atattttttt ggatcccagt cttttttacg agcaataagc ttgtccgaat ttctttttgg
     7861 taaaattgac tccttggaga atccgcctgt ctgtacttct gttttcttga caatattgac
     7921 ttggggcatg gacaatactt tgcgcactgt ggcaaaatct cgccctttat cccagacaat
     7981 ttctccagtt tccccattag tttcgattag agggcgtttg cgaatctctc catttgcaag
     8041 tgtaatttct gttttgaaga agttcatgat attagagtaa aagaaatatt ttgcggttgc
     8101 tttgcctatt tcttgctcag acttagcaat cattttacga acatcataaa ctttataatc
     8161 accatagaca aactccgatt caagttttgg atatttctta atcaaagcag ttccaacgac
     8221 ggcatttaga tacgcatcat gggcatgatg gtaattgtta atctcacgta ctttatagaa
     8281 ttggaaatct tttcggaagt cagaaactaa tttagatttt aaggtaatca ctttaacctc
     8341 tcgaataagt ttatcatttt catcgtattt agtattcatg cgactatcca aaatttgtgc
     8401 cacatgctta gtgatttggc gagtttcaac caattggcgt ttgataaaac cagctttatc
     8461 aagttcactc aaacctccac gttcagcttt cgttaaatta tcaaacttac gttgagtgat
     8521 taacttggcg tttagaagtt gtctccaata gtttttcatc tttttgacta cttcttcact
     8581 tggaacgtta tccgatttac cacgattttt atcagaacgc gttaagacct tattgtctat
     8641 tgaatcgtct ttaaggaaac tttgtggaac aatgtgatcg acatcataat cacttaaacg
     8701 attaatatct aattcttggt ccacatacat gtctcttcca ttttggagat aatagagata
     8761 gagcttttca ttttgcaatt gagtattttc aacaggatgc tctttaagaa tctgacttcc
     8821 taattctttg ataccttctt cgattcgttt catacgctct cgcgaatttt tctggccctt
     8881 ttgagttgtc tgattttcac gtgccatttc aataacgata ttttctggct tatgccgccc
     8941 cattactttg accaattcat caacaacttt tacagtctgt aaaatacctt ttttaatagc
     9001 agggctacca gctaaatttg caatatgttc atgtaaacta tcgccttgtc cagacacttg
     9061 tgctttttga atgtcttctt taaatgtcaa actatcatca tggatcagct gcataaaatt
     9121 gcgattggca aaaccatctg atttcaaaaa atctaatatt gttttgccag attgcttatc
     9181 cctaatacca ttaatcaatt ttcgagacaa acgtccccaa ccagtataac ggcgacgttt
     9241 aagctgtttc atcaccttat catcaaagag gtgagcatat gttttaagtc tttcctcaat
     9301 catctcccta tcttcaaata aggtcaatgt taaaacaata tcctctaaga tatcttcatt
     9361 ttcttcatta tccaaaaaat ctttatcttt aataattttt agcaaatcat ggtaggtacc
     9421 taatgaagca ttaaatctat cttcaactcc tgaaatttca acactatcaa aacattctat
     9481 ttttttgaaa taatcttctt ttaattgctt aacggttact tttcgatttg ttttgaagag
     9541 taaatcaaca atggctttct tctgttcacc tgaaagaaat gctggttttc gcattccttc
     9601 agtaacatat ttgacctttg tcaattcgtt ataaaccgta aaatactcat aaagcaaact
     9661 atgttttggt agtacttttt catttggaag atttttatca aagtttgtca tgcgttcaat
     9721 aaatgattga gctgaagcac ctttatcgac aacttcttca aaattccatg gggtaattgt
     9781 ttcttcagac ttccgagtca tccatgcaaa acgactattg ccacgcgcca atggaccaac
     9841 ataataagga attcgaaaag tcaagatttt ttcaatcttc tcacgattgt cttttaaaaa
     9901 tggataaaag tcttcttgtc ttctcaaaat agcatgcagc tcacccaagt gaatttgatg
     9961 gggaatagag ccgttgtcaa aggtccgttg cttgcgcagc aaatcttcac gatttagttt
    10021 caccaataat tcctcagtac catccatttt ttctaaaatt ggtttgataa atttataaaa
    10081 ttcttcttgg ctagctcccc catcaatata acctgcatat ccgttttttg attgatcaaa
    10141 aaagatttct ttatactttt ctggaagttg ttgtcgaact aaagctttta aaagagtcaa
    10201 gtcttgatga tgttcatcgt agcgtttaat cattgaagct gataggggag ccttagttat
    10261 ttcagtattt actcttagga tatctgaaag taaaatagca tctgataaat tcttagctgc
    10321 caaaaacaaa tcagcatatt gatctccaat ttgcgccaat aaattatcta aatcatcatc
    10381 gtaagtatct tttgaaagct gtaatttagc atcttctgcc aaatcaaaat ttgatttaaa
    10441 attaggggtc aaacccaatg acaaagcaat gagattccca aataagccat ttttcttctc
    10501 accggggagc tgagcaatga gattttctaa tcgtcttgat ttactcaatc gtgcagaaag
    10561 aatcgcttta gcatctactc cacttgcgtt aatagggttt tcttcaaata attgattgta
    10621 ggtttgtacc aactggataa atagtttgtc cacatcacta ttatcaggat ttaaatctcc
    10681 ctcaatcaaa aaatgaccac gaaacttaat catatgcgct aaggccaaat agattaagcg
    10741 caaatccgct ttatcagtag aatctaccaa tttttttcgc agatgataga tagttggata
    10801 tttctcatga taagcaactt catctactat atttccaaaa ataggatgac gttcatgctt
    10861 cttgtcttct tccaccaaaa aagactcttc aagtcgatga aagaaactat catctacttt
    10921 cgccatctca tttgaaaaaa tctcctgtag ataacaaata cgattcttcc gacgtgtata
    10981 ccttctacga gctgtccgtt tcagacgagt cgcttccgct gtctctccac tgtcaaataa
    11041 aagagcccct ataagatttt ttttgatact gtggcggtct gtatttccca gaaccttgaa
    11101 ctttttagac ggaaccttat attcatcagt gatcaccgcc catccgacgc tatttgtgcc
    11161 gatatctaag cctattgagt atttcttatc cat
//
LOCUS       pST_119_LVL2_cam       10926 bp    DNA     circular UNA 31-JUL-2021
DEFINITION  LVL2 Tfox, Cas9, AcrIIA4, Dropout.
ACCESSION   urn.local...g6-dodmumz
VERSION     urn.local...g6-dodmumz
KEYWORDS    .
SOURCE      
  ORGANISM  .
FEATURES             Location/Qualifiers
     RBS             complement(7..17)
                     /created_by="daniel"
                     /modified_by="danie"
                     /label="B0033"
     unsure          22..25
                     /created_by="Daniel"
                     /modified_by="Daniel"
                     /note="Derived using Geneious Prime 2020.1.2 'Transfer
                     Annotations' based on nucleotide similarity"
                     /Transferred_From="oDS_173_A_Ptet*_fwd"
                     /Transferred_Similarity="100.00%"
                     /Primary_Match="100.00%; Adjusted-Interval-0:0/0; Prom
                     Overhang (oDS_173_A_Ptet*_fwd)"
                     /Alternative_Match="100.00%; Adjusted-Interval-0:0/0; Prom
                     Overhang (oDS_174_A_Ptet*_rev (reversed))"
                     /label="Prom Overhang"
     unsure          complement(22..25)
                     /created_by="Daniel"
                     /label="RBS Overhang"
     promoter        complement(26..101)
                     /created_by="annaf"
                     /note="Derived using Geneious Prime 2020.1.2 'Transfer
                     Annotations' based on nucleotide similarity"
                     /Transferred_From="oDS_173_A_Ptet*_fwd"
                     /Transferred_Similarity="100.00%"
                     /Primary_Match="100.00%; Adjusted-Interval-0:0/0; Ptet*
                     (oDS_173_A_Ptet*_fwd)"
                     /Alternative_Match="100.00%; Adjusted-Interval-0:0/0;
                     Ptet* (oDS_174_A_Ptet*_rev (reversed))"
                     /label="Ptet*"
     regulatory      complement(36..54)
                     /created_by="annaf"
                     /note="Derived using Geneious Prime 2020.1.2 'Transfer
                     Annotations' based on nucleotide similarity"
                     /Transferred_From="oDS_173_A_Ptet*_fwd"
                     /Transferred_Similarity="100.00%"
                     /Primary_Match="100.00%; Adjusted-Interval-0:0/0; Operator
                     (oDS_173_A_Ptet*_fwd)"
                     /Alternative_Match="100.00%; Adjusted-Interval-0:0/0;
                     Operator (oDS_174_A_Ptet*_rev (reversed))"
                     /label="Operator"
     regulatory      complement(61..79)
                     /created_by="annaf"
                     /note="Derived using Geneious Prime 2020.1.2 'Transfer
                     Annotations' based on nucleotide similarity"
                     /Transferred_From="oDS_173_A_Ptet*_fwd"
                     /Transferred_Similarity="100.00%"
                     /Primary_Match="100.00%; Adjusted-Interval-0:0/0; Operator
                     (oDS_173_A_Ptet*_fwd)"
                     /Alternative_Match="100.00%; Adjusted-Interval-0:0/0;
                     Operator (oDS_174_A_Ptet*_rev (reversed))"
                     /label="Operator"
     promoter        106..175
                     /created_by="annaf"
                     /modified_by="danie"
                     /label="PTetR"
     CDS             176..799
                     /codon_start=1
                     /gene="tetR from transposon Tn10"
                     /product="tetracycline repressor TetR"
                     /note="TetR binds to the tetracycline operator tetO to 
                     inhibit transcription. This inhibition can be relieved by
                     adding tetracycline or doxycycline."
                     /translation="MSRLDKSKVINSALELLNEVGIEGLTTRKLAQKLGVEQPTLYWH
                     VKNKRALLDALAIEMLDRHHTHFCPLEGESWQDFLRNNAKSFRCALLSHRDGAKVHLG
                     TRPTEKQYETLENQLAFLCQQGFSLENALYALSAVGHFTLGCVLEDQEHQVAKEERET
                     PTTDSMPPLLRQAIELFDHQGAEPAFLFGLELIICGLEKQLKCESGS"
                     /label="TetR"
     terminator      800..1061
                     /created_by="annaf"
                     /modified_by="annaf"
                     /label="IOT"
     unsure          complement(1064..1067)
                     /created_by="Daniel"
                     /modified_by="Daniel"
                     /label="Prom overhang; Prom overhang"
     unsure          1064..1067
                     /created_by="Daniel"
                     /label="Connector Overhang"
     unsure          complement(1064..1067)
                     /created_by="Daniel"
                     /modified_by="Daniel"
                     /label="Prom overhang"
     unsure          1068..1071
                     /created_by="danie"
                     /label="LVL2 fusion site inverted"
     unsure          1068..1071
                     /created_by="Daniel"
                     /modified_by="Daniel"
                     /label="LVL2 Fusion Site"
     unsure          complement(1072..1075)
                     /created_by="Daniel"
                     /label="Connector Overhang"
     unsure          1072..1075
                     /created_by="Daniel"
                     /modified_by="Daniel"
                     /label="Prom overhang"
     promoter        1076..1110
                     /created_by="Daniel"
                     /modified_by="Daniel"
                     /label="P_J23106"
     unsure          1111..1114
                     /created_by="Daniel"
                     /label="RBS Overhang"
     unsure          complement(1111..1114)
                     /created_by="Daniel"
                     /modified_by="Daniel"
                     /label="Prom Overhang"
     RBS             1119..1131
                     /created_by="Daniel"
                     /label="R_B0032"
     unsure          complement(1137..1140)
                     /created_by="Daniel"
                     /label="RBS Overhang"
     CDS             1138..1401
                     /created_by="danie"
                     /label="ArcIIA4"
     unsure          1402..1405
                     /created_by="Daniel"
                     /modified_by="Daniel"
                     /label="Ter Overhang"
     unsure          1405..1407
                     /created_by="Daniel"
                     /label="STOP"
     terminator      1408..1441
                     /created_by="danie"
                     /label="B1003"
     unsure          complement(1442..1445)
                     /created_by="Daniel"
                     /modified_by="Daniel"
                     /label="Term Overhang"
     unsure          1442..1445
                     /created_by="Daniel"
                     /label="3`Connector Overhang"
     unsure          complement(1446..1449)
                     /created_by="Daniel"
                     /label="LVL2 Fusion Site"
     unsure          1446..1449
                     /created_by="Daniel"
                     /label="LVL2 Fusion Site"
     promoter        1457..1586
                     /ApEinfo_fwdcolor="#9EFF91"
                     /ApEinfo_revcolor="#9EFF91"
                     /ApEinfo_graphicformat="arrow_data {{0 1 2 0 0 -1} {} 0}"
                     /label="BBa_J72163 GlpT Promoter"
     RBS             1587..1622
                     /ApEinfo_fwdcolor="#9EFF91"
                     /ApEinfo_revcolor="#9EFF91"
                     /ApEinfo_graphicformat="arrow_data {{0 1 2 0 0 -1} {} 0}"
                     /label="sfGFP Ribosome Binding Site"
     CDS             1623..2339
                     /created_by="danie"
                     /label="sfGFP_Vn"
     terminator      2340..2468
                     /ApEinfo_fwdcolor="#9EFF91"
                     /ApEinfo_revcolor="#9EFF91"
                     /ApEinfo_graphicformat="arrow_data {{0 1 2 0 0 -1} {} 0}"
                     /label="BBa_B0015 Terminator"
     unsure          complement(2476..2479)
                     /created_by="Daniel"
                     /label="LVL2 Fusion Site Ori"
     unsure          complement(2476..2479)
                     /created_by="daniel"
                     /label="Fusion Site"
     unsure          2476..2479
                     /created_by="Daniel"
                     /label="ORI Overhang"
     rep_origin      2493..3175
                     /modified_by="Daniel"
                     /label="ORI ColE1"
     unsure          complement(3198..3201)
                     /created_by="Daniel"
                     /label="ORI Overhang"
     unsure          3198..3201
                     /created_by="danie"
                     /label="Res Overhang"
     terminator      complement(3202..3310)
                     /ApEinfo_fwdcolor="#66ccff"
                     /ApEinfo_revcolor="#66ccff"
                     /ApEinfo_graphicformat="arrow_data {{0 1 2 0 0 -1} {} 0}"
                     /modified_by="danie"
                     /label="CamR Terminator"
     CDS             complement(3311..3970)
                     /ApEinfo_fwdcolor="#0000FF"
                     /ApEinfo_revcolor="#0000FF"
                     /ApEinfo_graphicformat="arrow_data {{0 1 2 0 0 -1} {} 0}"
                     /label="CamR"
     promoter        complement(3971..4075)
                     /ApEinfo_fwdcolor="#66CCFF"
                     /ApEinfo_revcolor="#66CCFF"
                     /ApEinfo_graphicformat="arrow_data {{0 1 2 0 0 -1} {} 0}"
                     /label="CamR Promoter"
     terminator      complement(4080..4136)
                     /created_by="Daniel"
                     /label="L3S2P55"
     terminator      4437..4488
                     /created_by="Daniel"
                     /label="L3S1P53 "
     unsure          4489..4492
                     /created_by="Daniel"
                     /modified_by="Daniel"
                     /modified_by="danie"
                     /label="Prom overhang"
     terminator      complement(4495..4749)
                     /created_by="annaf"
                     /label="IOT"
     CDS             complement(4759..5841)
                     /codon_start=1
                     /gene="lacI"
                     /product="lac repressor"
                     /note="The lac repressor binds to the lac operator to 
                     inhibit transcription in E. coli. This inhibition can be
                     relieved by adding lactose or
                     isopropyl-beta-D-thiogalactopyranoside (IPTG)."
                     /translation="MKPVTLYDVAEYAGVSYMTVSRVVNQASHVSAKTREKVEAAMVE
                     LNYIPNRVAQQLAGKQSLLIGVATSSLALHAPSQIVAAIKSRADQLGASVVVSMVERS
                     GVEACKAAVHNLLAQRVSGLIINYPLDDQDAIAVEAACTNVPALFLDVSDQTPINSII
                     YSHEDGTRLGVEHLVALGHQQIALLAGPLSSVSARLRLAGWHKYLTRNQIQPIAEREG
                     DWSAMSGFQQTMQMLNEGIVPTAMLVANDQMALGAMRAITESGLRVGADISVVGYDDT
                     EDSSCYIPPLTTIKQDFRLLGQTSVDRLLQLSQGQAVKGNQLLPVSLVKRKTTLAPNT
                     QTASPRALADSLMQLARQVSRLESGQ"
                     /modified_by="annaf"
                     /label="LacI"
     promoter        complement(5842..5911)
                     /created_by="annaf"
                     /label="PLacI"
     unsure          5912..5915
                     /created_by="danie"
                     /label="Fusion Site"
     unsure          5912..5915
                     /created_by="danie"
                     /note="Derived using Geneious Prime 2020.1.2 'Transfer
                     Annotations' based on nucleotide similarity"
                     /Transferred_From="oDS_175_A_Ptac_fwd"
                     /Transferred_Similarity="100.00%"
                     /Primary_Match="100.00%; Adjusted-Interval-0:0/0; Fusion
                     Site (oDS_175_A_Ptac_fwd)"
                     /label="Fusion Site"
     promoter        5916..5971
                     /created_by="annaf"
                     /note="Derived using Geneious Prime 2020.1.2 'Transfer
                     Annotations' based on nucleotide similarity"
                     /Transferred_From="oDS_175_A_Ptac_fwd"
                     /Transferred_Similarity="100.00%"
                     /Primary_Match="100.00%; Adjusted-Interval-0:0/0; Ptac
                     (oDS_175_A_Ptac_fwd)"
                     /Alternative_Match="100.00%; Adjusted-Interval-0:0/0; Ptac
                     (oDS_176_A_Ptac_rev (reversed))"
                     /label="Ptac"
     unsure          complement(5972..5975)
                     /created_by="Daniel"
                     /modified_by="Daniel"
                     /note="Derived using Geneious Prime 2020.1.2 'Transfer
                     Annotations' based on nucleotide similarity"
                     /Transferred_From="oDS_175_A_Ptac_fwd"
                     /Transferred_Similarity="100.00%"
                     /Primary_Match="100.00%; Adjusted-Interval-0:0/0; Prom
                     Overhang (oDS_175_A_Ptac_fwd)"
                     /Alternative_Match="100.00%; Adjusted-Interval-0:0/0; Prom
                     Overhang (oDS_176_A_Ptac_rev (reversed))"
                     /label="Prom Overhang"
     unsure          5972..5975
                     /created_by="Daniel"
                     /label="RBS Overhang"
     RBS             5980..5991
                     /created_by="Daniel"
                     /modified_by="Daniel"
                     /label="R_B0034"
     unsure          complement(5997..6000)
                     /created_by="Daniel"
                     /label="RBS Overhang"
     unsure          5997..6000
                     /created_by="Daniel"
                     /modified_by="Daniel"
                     /label="CDS Overhang"
     CDS             5998..6588
                     /created_by="danie"
                     /label="Tfox V. cholerae"
     unsure          complement(6589..6592)
                     /created_by="Daniel"
                     /label="CDS Overhang"
     unsure          6589..6592
                     /created_by="Daniel"
                     /modified_by="Daniel"
                     /label="Ter Overhang"
     unsure          6592..6594
                     /created_by="Daniel"
                     /label="STOP"
     terminator      6595..6633
                     /created_by="danie"
                     /label="B1006"
     unsure          complement(6634..6637)
                     /created_by="Daniel"
                     /modified_by="Daniel"
                     /label="Term Overhang"
     unsure          6638..6641
                     /created_by="danie"
                     /label="LVL2 fusion site inverted"
     unsure          6642..6645
                     /created_by="Daniel"
                     /modified_by="Daniel"
                     /label="Term Overhang"
     unsure          complement(6642..6645)
                     /created_by="Daniel"
                     /label="3`Connector Overhang"
     terminator      complement(6646..6774)
                     /modified_by="Daniel"
                     /label="B0015"
     stem_loop       complement(6720..6763)
                     /label="stem loop"
     unsure          6776..6779
                     /created_by="Daniel"
                     /label="C-terminal Tag Overhang"
     unsure          complement(6776..6779)
                     /created_by="Daniel"
                     /label="Term. Overhang"
     CDS             complement(6819..10926)
                     /created_by="Daniel"
                     /label="Cas9"
     unsure          6819..6822
                     /created_by="Daniel"
                     /label="CDS Overhang"
     unsure          complement(6819..6822)
                     /created_by="Daniel"
                     /label="Term Overhang"
     unsure          10924..1
                     /created_by="Daniel"
                     /label="RBS Overhang"
     unsure          complement(10924..1)
                     /created_by="Daniel"
                     /modified_by="Daniel"
                     /label="CDS Overhang"
ORIGIN      
        1 tgattagtcc tgtgtgactc tagtagtgct cagtatctct atcactgata gggatgtcaa
       61 tctctatcac tgatagggag gtcagtgcgt cctgctgaaa acagccgaat ggcgcaaaac
      121 ctttcgcggt atggcatgat agcgcccgga agagagtcaa ttcagggtgg tgaatatgtc
      181 cagattagat aaaagtaaag tgattaacag cgcattagag ctgcttaatg aggtcggaat
      241 cgaaggttta acaacccgta aactcgccca gaagctaggt gtagagcagc ctacattgta
      301 ttggcatgta aaaaataagc gggctttgct cgacgcctta gccattgaga tgttagatag
      361 gcaccatact cacttttgcc ctttagaagg ggaaagctgg caagattttt tacgtaataa
      421 cgctaaaagt tttagatgtg ctttactaag tcatcgcgat ggagcaaaag tacatttagg
      481 tacacggcct acagaaaaac agtatgaaac tctcgaaaat caattagcct ttttatgcca
      541 acaaggtttt tcactagaga atgcattata tgcactcagc gctgtggggc attttacttt
      601 aggttgcgta ttggaagatc aagagcatca agtcgctaaa gaagaaaggg aaacacctac
      661 tactgatagt atgccgccat tattacgaca agctatcgaa ttatttgatc accaaggtgc
      721 agagccagcc ttcttattcg gccttgaatt gatcatatgc ggattagaaa aacaacttaa
      781 atgtgaaagt gggtcctgat aaggatccta attggtaacg aatcagaatt gacggctcga
      841 gggagtagca tagggtttgc agaatccctg cttcgtccat ttgacaggca cattatgcat
      901 cgatgataag ctgtcaaaca tgagcagatc ctctacgccg gacgcatcgt ggccggcatc
      961 accggcgcca caggtgcggt tgctggcgcc tatatcgccg acatcaccga tggggaagat
     1021 cgggctcgcc acttcgggct catgagcaaa tattttatct gagctccaat gggagtttac
     1081 ggctagctca gtcctaggta tagtgctagc tactagagtc acacaggaaa gtaatcaatg
     1141 aacattaacg acctcatacg agagattaag aacaaagatt acaccgtcaa actgtcagga
     1201 actgatagta actcaatcac ccagcttatt atcagggtaa acaatgatgg gaatgaatat
     1261 gtgatatctg agagcgaaaa cgagtctatc gtcgagaaat tcatttccgc ttttaagaac
     1321 gggtggaatc aggaatatga ggatgaagaa gaattttaca atgacatgca gacgatcacg
     1381 ttgaaaagtg aactgaacta agcttaacgc caaaaacccc gcttcggcgg ggtttttccg
     1441 ccgctgctta gagacggaaa gtgaaacgtg atttcatgcg tcattttgaa cattttgtaa
     1501 atcttattta ataatgtgtg cggcaattca catttaattt atgaatgttt tcttaacatc
     1561 gcggcaactc aagaaacggc aggttcggat cttagctact agagaaagag gagaaatact
     1621 agatgcgtaa aggcgaagaa cttttcactg gcgtagtacc aattttagtg gagctggacg
     1681 gagatgtaaa tggtcataag ttttcagttc gaggagaagg cgaaggagat gcaactaacg
     1741 gtaagctgac actaaagttt atctgtacca cgggtaaact gccggtccca tggccgacac
     1801 tggttactac acttacttat ggtgtacaat gctttgctcg ttatcctgac catatgaagc
     1861 agcacgattt cttcaaatcg gccatgcctg aaggatacgt gcaagaacgt acaattagct
     1921 ttaaagatga cggcacctat aaaacgcgcg ccgaagttaa attcgagggt gacacattgg
     1981 ttaatcgtat agaacttaag ggcattgact tcaaagaaga tggcaacatc cttggccata
     2041 aactggaata taattttaac tctcacaatg tctacattac ggcggataaa caaaagaatg
     2101 gcattaaagc gaatttcaaa atccgccaca atgtcgaaga cggctcggtt caactggcgg
     2161 accattatca gcagaacacc ccaatcggtg atggcccggt tctgttacct gataatcatt
     2221 acctttctac tcaaagcgtt ttatctaaag atcctaacga gaagcgtgat catatggttc
     2281 tactggaatt tgttaccgca gctggtatca cgcacggcat ggatgagctg tataaatgac
     2341 caggcatcaa ataaaacgaa aggctcagtc gaaagactgg gcctttcgtt ttatctgttg
     2401 tttgtcggtg aacgctctct actagagtca cactggctca ccttcgggtg ggcctttctg
     2461 cgtttatacg tctctagctg aaccgtaaaa aaggccgcgt tgctggcgtt tttccacagg
     2521 ctccgccccc ctgacgagca tcacaaaaat cgacgctcaa gtcagaggtg gcgaaacccg
     2581 acaggactat aaagatacca ggcgtttccc cctggaagct ccctcgtgcg ctctcctgtt
     2641 ccgaccctgc cgcttaccgg atacctgtcc gcctttctcc cttcgggaag cgtggcgctt
     2701 tctcatagct cacgctgtag gtatctcagt tcggtgtagg tcgttcgctc caagctgggc
     2761 tgtgtgcacg aaccccccgt tcagcccgac cgctgcgcct tatccggtaa ctatcgtctt
     2821 gagtccaacc cggtaagaca cgacttatcg ccactggcag cagccactgg taacaggatt
     2881 agcagagcga ggtatgtagg cggtgctaca gagttcttga agtggtggcc taactacggc
     2941 tacactagaa gaacagtatt tggtatctgc gctctgctga agccagttac cttcggaaaa
     3001 agagttggta gctcttgatc cggcaaacaa accaccgctg gtagcggtgg tttttttgtt
     3061 tgcaagcagc agattacgcg cagaaaaaaa ggatctcaag aagatccttt gatcttttct
     3121 acggggtctg acgctcagtg gaacgaaaac tcacgttaag ggattttggt catgagatta
     3181 tcaaaaagga tcttcactgc taccaataaa aaacgcccgg cggcaaccga gcgttctgaa
     3241 caaatccaga tggagttctg aggtcattac tggatctatc aacaggagtc caagcgagct
     3301 cgatatcaaa ttacgccccg ccctgccact catcgcagta ctgttgtaat tcattaagca
     3361 ttctgccgac atggaagcca tcacaaacgg catgatgaac ctgaatcgcc agcggcatca
     3421 gcaccttgtc gccttgcgta taatatttgc ccatggtgaa aacgggggcg aagaagttgt
     3481 ccatattggc cacgtttaaa tcaaaactgg tgaaactcac ccagggattg gctgaaacga
     3541 aaaacatatt ctcaataaac cctttaggga aataggccag gttttcaccg taacacgcca
     3601 catcttgcga atatatgtgt agaaactgcc ggaaatcgtc gtggtattca ctccagagcg
     3661 atgaaaacgt ttcagtttgc tcatggaaaa cggtgtaaca agggtgaaca ctatcccata
     3721 tcaccagctc accgtctttc attgccatac gaaattccgg atgagcattc atcaggcggg
     3781 caagaatgtg aataaaggcc ggataaaact tgtgcttatt tttctttacg gtctttaaaa
     3841 aggccgtaat atccagctga acggtctggt tataggtaca ttgagcaact gactgaaatg
     3901 cctcaaaatg ttctttacga tgccattggg atatatcaac ggtggtatat ccagtgattt
     3961 ttttctccat tttagcttcc ttagctcctg aaaatctcga taactcaaaa aatacgcccg
     4021 gtagtgatct tatttcatta tggtgaaagt tggaacctct tacgtgcccg atcaaaacag
     4081 gaccaaaacg aaaaaagacg cttttcagcg tcttattgtt cgtctttggt accgagctgt
     4141 gtctgtggct gagagagcag gtacaagata aacccgtcta tattctcaaa ttctttcact
     4201 atcgcacttg ttttatgtga agtccagata tggactctgg aacccaactc ggagctctgc
     4261 gggtagagcg tcaaccattc gaacgttgcg cggtcttcgg agaaccgtaa gaggtaatat
     4321 actccgatat tcatttcagc ggtagctgag tccgtcagtt gatacggtgc gtacccggag
     4381 caaataggag aggcggttgt agtgggggga atggatagca agctgcgggt agacctccaa
     4441 ttattgaagg cctcccaaat cggggggcct tttttattga taacaaaagg agctcagata
     4501 aaatatttgc tcatgagccc gaagtggcga gcccgatctt ccccatcggt gatgtcggcg
     4561 atataggcgc cagcaaccgc acctgtggcg ccggtgatgc cggccacgat gcgtccggcg
     4621 tagaggatct gctcatgttt gacagcttat catcgatgca taatgtgcct gtcaaatgga
     4681 cgaagcaggg attctgcaaa ccctatgcta ctccctcgag ccgtcaattg tctgattcgt
     4741 taccaattag gatccttatc actgcccgct ttccagtcgg gaaacctgtc gtgccagctg
     4801 cattaatgaa tcggccaacg cgcggggaga ggcggtttgc gtattgggcg ccagggtggt
     4861 ttttcttttc accagtgaga ctggcaacag ctgattgccc ttcaccgcct ggccctgaga
     4921 gagttgcagc aagcggtcca cgctggtttg ccccagcagg cgaaaatcct gtttgatggt
     4981 ggttaacggc gggatataac atgagctatc ttcggtatcg tcgtatccca ctaccgagat
     5041 atccgcacca acgcgcagcc cggactcggt aatggcgcgc attgcgccca gcgccatctg
     5101 atcgttggca accagcatcg cagtgggaac gatgccctca ttcagcattt gcatggtttg
     5161 ttgaaaaccg gacatggcac tccagtcgcc ttcccgttcc gctatcggct gaatttgatt
     5221 gcgagtgaga tatttatgcc agccagccag acgcagacgc gccgagacag aacttaatgg
     5281 gcccgctaac agcgcgattt gctggtgacc caatgcgacc agatgctcca cgcccagtcg
     5341 cgtaccgtcc tcatgggagt aaataatact gttgatgggt gtctggtcag agacatcaag
     5401 aaataacgcc ggaacattag tgcaggcagc ttccacagca atggcatcct ggtcatccag
     5461 cggatagtta atgatcagcc cactgacgcg ttgcgcgaga agattgtgca ccgccgcttt
     5521 acaggcttcg acgccgcttc gttctaccat cgacaccacc acgctggcac ccagttgatc
     5581 ggcgcgagat ttaatcgccg cgacaatttg cgacggcgcg tgcagggcca gactggaggt
     5641 ggcaacgcca atcagcaacg actgtttgcc cgccagttgt tgtgccacgc ggttgggaat
     5701 gtaattcagc tccaccatcg ccgcttccac tttttcccgc gttttcgcag aaacgtggct
     5761 ggcctggttc accacgcggg aaacggtcat ataagagaca ccggcatact ctgcgacatc
     5821 gtataacgtt actggtttca tattcaccac cctgaattga ctctcttccg ggcgctatca
     5881 tgccataccg cgaaaggttt tgcgccattc ggctgtgttg acaattaatc atcggctcgt
     5941 ataatgtgtg gaattgtgag cgctcacaat ttactagaga aagaggagaa ataatcaatg
     6001 gatatgaatg agcaacagtt tttcgactac gtaactaagt ttggcgccta ccaaaaacgc
     6061 tcgatgtttg gtggtattgg cttgtttcaa cacgacgcta tgtatgtgtt ggtcagtgaa
     6121 gaccgcattt ttgtgcgtgg tggagaagag ctcgaccctg agctcttggc cttagggtgc
     6181 gagaaatatc gccatgttaa aaaacagaca acggcaaccg taaactatta cgacatcact
     6241 gaactgtatg agcaacatca ccctgagcta gactcgatta ttgaacgctc gattcagttt
     6301 tctgtgaatc agcgggaatt tcaacgctca gcagccagtc gtcgtctacg ggatttaccc
     6361 aatatgcaac tgactttgga gcgtatggta aaaaaagcgg gcattgacga tgtggaaact
     6421 tttatgagcc tcggtgcgcc agaagtgttt aataaggtgc gtcaagctta tggaagtgat
     6481 gtcgatgtaa aactactgtg gaagtttgcg ggtgcgattg aaggcattca ctggaaactg
     6541 ctgcaagagc cgcgtaagcg ccaactgtta gaaagttgtc agcagcgtgc ttaaaaaaaa
     6601 aaaccccgcc cctgacaggg cggggttttt tttcgcttac tagcgtataa acgcagaaag
     6661 gcccacccga aggtgagcca gtgtgactct agtagagagc gttcaccgac aaacaacaga
     6721 taaaacgaaa ggcccagtct ttcgactgag cctttcgttt tatttgatgc ctggttaccc
     6781 ctaagcagcc agagcgtagt tttcgtcgtt agcagctaaa gcgtcacctc ctagctgact
     6841 caaatcaatg cgtgtttcat aaagaccagt gatggattga tggataagag tggcatctaa
     6901 aacttctttt gtagacgtat atcgtttacg atcaattgtt gtatcaaaat atttaaaagc
     6961 agcgggagct ccaagattcg tcaacgtaaa taaatgaata atattttctg cttgttcacg
     7021 tattggtttg tctctatgtt tgttatatgc actaagaact ttatctaaat tggcatctgc
     7081 taaaataaca cgcttagaaa attcactgat ttgctcaata atctcatcta aataatgctt
     7141 atgctgctcc acaaacaatt gtttttgttc gttatcttct ggactaccct tcaacttttc
     7201 ataatgacta gctaaatata aaaaattcac atatttgctt ggcagagcca gctcatttcc
     7261 tttttgtaat tctccggcac tagccagcat ccgtttacga ccgttttcta actcaaaaag
     7321 actatattta ggtagtttaa tgattaagtc ttttttaact tccttatatc ctttagcttc
     7381 taaaaagtca atcggatttt tttcaaagga acttctttcc ataattgtga tccctagtaa
     7441 ctctttaacg gattttaact tcttcgattt ccctttttcc accttagcaa ccactaggac
     7501 tgaataagct accgttggac tatcaaaacc accatatttt tttggatccc agtctttttt
     7561 acgagcaata agcttgtccg aatttctttt tggtaaaatt gactccttgg agaatccgcc
     7621 tgtctgtact tctgttttct tgacaatatt gacttggggc atggacaata ctttgcgcac
     7681 tgtggcaaaa tctcgccctt tatcccagac aatttctcca gtttccccat tagtttcgat
     7741 tagagggcgt ttgcgaatct ctccatttgc aagtgtaatt tctgttttga agaagttcat
     7801 gatattagag taaaagaaat attttgcggt tgctttgcct atttcttgct cagacttagc
     7861 aatcatttta cgaacatcat aaactttata atcaccatag acaaactccg attcaagttt
     7921 tggatatttc ttaatcaaag cagttccaac gacggcattt agatacgcat catgggcatg
     7981 atggtaattg ttaatctcac gtactttata gaattggaaa tcttttcgga agtcagaaac
     8041 taatttagat tttaaggtaa tcactttaac ctctcgaata agtttatcat tttcatcgta
     8101 tttagtattc atgcgactat ccaaaatttg tgccacatgc ttagtgattt ggcgagtttc
     8161 aaccaattgg cgtttgataa aaccagcttt atcaagttca ctcaaacctc cacgttcagc
     8221 tttcgttaaa ttatcaaact tacgttgagt gattaacttg gcgtttagaa gttgtctcca
     8281 atagtttttc atctttttga ctacttcttc acttggaacg ttatccgatt taccacgatt
     8341 tttatcagaa cgcgttaaga ccttattgtc tattgaatcg tctttaagga aactttgtgg
     8401 aacaatgtga tcgacatcat aatcacttaa acgattaata tctaattctt ggtccacata
     8461 catgtctctt ccattttgga gataatagag atagagcttt tcattttgca attgagtatt
     8521 ttcaacagga tgctctttaa gaatctgact tcctaattct ttgatacctt cttcgattcg
     8581 tttcatacgc tctcgcgaat ttttctggcc cttttgagtt gtctgatttt cacgtgccat
     8641 ttcaataacg atattttctg gcttatgccg ccccattact ttgaccaatt catcaacaac
     8701 ttttacagtc tgtaaaatac cttttttaat agcagggcta ccagctaaat ttgcaatatg
     8761 ttcatgtaaa ctatcgcctt gtccagacac ttgtgctttt tgaatgtctt ctttaaatgt
     8821 caaactatca tcatggatca gctgcataaa attgcgattg gcaaaaccat ctgatttcaa
     8881 aaaatctaat attgttttgc cagattgctt atccctaata ccattaatca attttcgaga
     8941 caaacgtccc caaccagtat aacggcgacg tttaagctgt ttcatcacct tatcatcaaa
     9001 gaggtgagca tatgttttaa gtctttcctc aatcatctcc ctatcttcaa ataaggtcaa
     9061 tgttaaaaca atatcctcta agatatcttc attttcttca ttatccaaaa aatctttatc
     9121 tttaataatt tttagcaaat catggtaggt acctaatgaa gcattaaatc tatcttcaac
     9181 tcctgaaatt tcaacactat caaaacattc tatttttttg aaataatctt cttttaattg
     9241 cttaacggtt acttttcgat ttgttttgaa gagtaaatca acaatggctt tcttctgttc
     9301 acctgaaaga aatgctggtt ttcgcattcc ttcagtaaca tatttgacct ttgtcaattc
     9361 gttataaacc gtaaaatact cataaagcaa actatgtttt ggtagtactt tttcatttgg
     9421 aagattttta tcaaagtttg tcatgcgttc aataaatgat tgagctgaag cacctttatc
     9481 gacaacttct tcaaaattcc atggggtaat tgtttcttca gacttccgag tcatccatgc
     9541 aaaacgacta ttgccacgcg ccaatggacc aacataataa ggaattcgaa aagtcaagat
     9601 tttttcaatc ttctcacgat tgtcttttaa aaatggataa aagtcttctt gtcttctcaa
     9661 aatagcatgc agctcaccca agtgaatttg atggggaata gagccgttgt caaaggtccg
     9721 ttgcttgcgc agcaaatctt cacgatttag tttcaccaat aattcctcag taccatccat
     9781 tttttctaaa attggtttga taaatttata aaattcttct tggctagctc ccccatcaat
     9841 ataacctgca tatccgtttt ttgattgatc aaaaaagatt tctttatact tttctggaag
     9901 ttgttgtcga actaaagctt ttaaaagagt caagtcttga tgatgttcat cgtagcgttt
     9961 aatcattgaa gctgataggg gagccttagt tatttcagta tttactctta ggatatctga
    10021 aagtaaaata gcatctgata aattcttagc tgccaaaaac aaatcagcat attgatctcc
    10081 aatttgcgcc aataaattat ctaaatcatc atcgtaagta tcttttgaaa gctgtaattt
    10141 agcatcttct gccaaatcaa aatttgattt aaaattaggg gtcaaaccca atgacaaagc
    10201 aatgagattc ccaaataagc catttttctt ctcaccgggg agctgagcaa tgagattttc
    10261 taatcgtctt gatttactca atcgtgcaga aagaatcgct ttagcatcta ctccacttgc
    10321 gttaataggg ttttcttcaa ataattgatt gtaggtttgt accaactgga taaatagttt
    10381 gtccacatca ctattatcag gatttaaatc tccctcaatc aaaaaatgac cacgaaactt
    10441 aatcatatgc gctaaggcca aatagattaa gcgcaaatcc gctttatcag tagaatctac
    10501 caattttttt cgcagatgat agatagttgg atatttctca tgataagcaa cttcatctac
    10561 tatatttcca aaaataggat gacgttcatg cttcttgtct tcttccacca aaaaagactc
    10621 ttcaagtcga tgaaagaaac tatcatctac tttcgccatc tcatttgaaa aaatctcctg
    10681 tagataacaa atacgattct tccgacgtgt ataccttcta cgagctgtcc gtttcagacg
    10741 agtcgcttcc gctgtctctc cactgtcaaa taaaagagcc cctataagat tttttttgat
    10801 actgtggcgg tctgtatttc ccagaacctt gaacttttta gacggaacct tatattcatc
    10861 agtgatcacc gcccatccga cgctatttgt gccgatatct aagcctattg agtatttctt
    10921 atccat
//
LOCUS       pST_140_LVL2_cam       11193 bp    DNA     circular UNA 31-JUL-2021
DEFINITION  LVL2 Tfox SpGCas, AcrIIA4, Ptet gRNA.
ACCESSION   urn.local...if-dodoplc
VERSION     urn.local...if-dodoplc
KEYWORDS    .
SOURCE      
  ORGANISM  .
FEATURES             Location/Qualifiers
     RBS             complement(7..17)
                     /created_by="daniel"
                     /modified_by="danie"
                     /label="B0033"
     unsure          22..25
                     /created_by="Daniel"
                     /modified_by="Daniel"
                     /note="Derived using Geneious Prime 2020.1.2 'Transfer
                     Annotations' based on nucleotide similarity"
                     /Transferred_From="oDS_173_A_Ptet*_fwd"
                     /Transferred_Similarity="100.00%"
                     /Primary_Match="100.00%; Adjusted-Interval-0:0/0; Prom
                     Overhang (oDS_173_A_Ptet*_fwd)"
                     /Alternative_Match="100.00%; Adjusted-Interval-0:0/0; Prom
                     Overhang (oDS_174_A_Ptet*_rev (reversed))"
                     /label="Prom Overhang"
     unsure          complement(22..25)
                     /created_by="Daniel"
                     /label="RBS Overhang"
     promoter        complement(26..101)
                     /created_by="annaf"
                     /note="Derived using Geneious Prime 2020.1.2 'Transfer
                     Annotations' based on nucleotide similarity"
                     /Transferred_From="oDS_173_A_Ptet*_fwd"
                     /Transferred_Similarity="100.00%"
                     /Primary_Match="100.00%; Adjusted-Interval-0:0/0; Ptet*
                     (oDS_173_A_Ptet*_fwd)"
                     /Alternative_Match="100.00%; Adjusted-Interval-0:0/0;
                     Ptet* (oDS_174_A_Ptet*_rev (reversed))"
                     /label="Ptet*"
     regulatory      complement(36..54)
                     /created_by="annaf"
                     /note="Derived using Geneious Prime 2020.1.2 'Transfer
                     Annotations' based on nucleotide similarity"
                     /Transferred_From="oDS_173_A_Ptet*_fwd"
                     /Transferred_Similarity="100.00%"
                     /Primary_Match="100.00%; Adjusted-Interval-0:0/0; Operator
                     (oDS_173_A_Ptet*_fwd)"
                     /Alternative_Match="100.00%; Adjusted-Interval-0:0/0;
                     Operator (oDS_174_A_Ptet*_rev (reversed))"
                     /label="Operator"
     regulatory      complement(61..79)
                     /created_by="annaf"
                     /note="Derived using Geneious Prime 2020.1.2 'Transfer
                     Annotations' based on nucleotide similarity"
                     /Transferred_From="oDS_173_A_Ptet*_fwd"
                     /Transferred_Similarity="100.00%"
                     /Primary_Match="100.00%; Adjusted-Interval-0:0/0; Operator
                     (oDS_173_A_Ptet*_fwd)"
                     /Alternative_Match="100.00%; Adjusted-Interval-0:0/0;
                     Operator (oDS_174_A_Ptet*_rev (reversed))"
                     /label="Operator"
     promoter        106..175
                     /created_by="annaf"
                     /modified_by="danie"
                     /label="PTetR"
     CDS             176..799
                     /codon_start=1
                     /gene="tetR from transposon Tn10"
                     /product="tetracycline repressor TetR"
                     /note="TetR binds to the tetracycline operator tetO to 
                     inhibit transcription. This inhibition can be relieved by
                     adding tetracycline or doxycycline."
                     /translation="MSRLDKSKVINSALELLNEVGIEGLTTRKLAQKLGVEQPTLYWH
                     VKNKRALLDALAIEMLDRHHTHFCPLEGESWQDFLRNNAKSFRCALLSHRDGAKVHLG
                     TRPTEKQYETLENQLAFLCQQGFSLENALYALSAVGHFTLGCVLEDQEHQVAKEERET
                     PTTDSMPPLLRQAIELFDHQGAEPAFLFGLELIICGLEKQLKCESGS"
                     /label="TetR"
     terminator      800..1061
                     /created_by="annaf"
                     /modified_by="annaf"
                     /label="IOT"
     unsure          complement(1064..1067)
                     /created_by="Daniel"
                     /modified_by="Daniel"
                     /label="Prom overhang; Prom overhang"
     unsure          1064..1067
                     /created_by="Daniel"
                     /label="Connector Overhang"
     unsure          complement(1064..1067)
                     /created_by="Daniel"
                     /modified_by="Daniel"
                     /label="Prom overhang"
     unsure          1068..1071
                     /created_by="danie"
                     /label="LVL2 fusion site inverted"
     unsure          1068..1071
                     /created_by="Daniel"
                     /modified_by="Daniel"
                     /label="LVL2 Fusion Site"
     unsure          complement(1072..1075)
                     /created_by="Daniel"
                     /label="Connector Overhang"
     unsure          1072..1075
                     /created_by="Daniel"
                     /modified_by="Daniel"
                     /label="Prom overhang"
     promoter        1076..1110
                     /created_by="Daniel"
                     /modified_by="Daniel"
                     /label="P_J23106"
     unsure          1111..1114
                     /created_by="Daniel"
                     /label="RBS Overhang"
     unsure          complement(1111..1114)
                     /created_by="Daniel"
                     /modified_by="Daniel"
                     /label="Prom Overhang"
     RBS             1119..1131
                     /created_by="Daniel"
                     /label="R_B0032"
     unsure          complement(1137..1140)
                     /created_by="Daniel"
                     /label="RBS Overhang"
     CDS             1138..1401
                     /created_by="danie"
                     /label="ArcIIA4"
     unsure          1402..1405
                     /created_by="Daniel"
                     /modified_by="Daniel"
                     /label="Ter Overhang"
     unsure          1405..1407
                     /created_by="Daniel"
                     /label="STOP"
     terminator      1408..1441
                     /created_by="danie"
                     /label="B1003"
     unsure          complement(1442..1445)
                     /created_by="Daniel"
                     /modified_by="Daniel"
                     /label="Term Overhang"
     unsure          1442..1445
                     /created_by="Daniel"
                     /label="3`Connector Overhang"
     unsure          complement(1446..1449)
                     /created_by="Daniel"
                     /label="LVL2 Fusion Site"
     unsure          1446..1449
                     /created_by="Daniel"
                     /label="LVL2 Fusion Site"
     promoter        1450..1515
                     /created_by="danie"
                     /label="Ptet"
     promoter        1527..1656
                     /ApEinfo_fwdcolor="#9EFF91"
                     /ApEinfo_revcolor="#9EFF91"
                     /ApEinfo_graphicformat="arrow_data {{0 1 2 0 0 -1} {} 0}"
                     /label="BBa_J72163 GlpT Promoter"
     RBS             1657..1692
                     /ApEinfo_fwdcolor="#9EFF91"
                     /ApEinfo_revcolor="#9EFF91"
                     /ApEinfo_graphicformat="arrow_data {{0 1 2 0 0 -1} {} 0}"
                     /label="sfGFP Ribosome Binding Site"
     CDS             1693..2409
                     /created_by="danie"
                     /label="sfGFP_Vn"
     terminator      2410..2538
                     /created_by="Daniel"
                     /modified_by="Daniel"
                     /label="Terminator"
     misc_RNA        2546..2630
                     /created_by="Daniel"
                     /label="gRNA Scaffold"
     terminator      2631..2718
                     /created_by="Daniel"
                     /label
     unsure          complement(2719..2722)
                     /created_by="Daniel"
                     /label="LVL2 Fusion Site"
     unsure          2719..2722
                     /created_by="daniel"
                     /label="Fusion Site"
     unsure          complement(2743..2746)
                     /created_by="daniel"
                     /label="Fusion Site"
     unsure          2743..2746
                     /created_by="Daniel"
                     /label="ORI Overhang"
     rep_origin      2760..3442
                     /modified_by="Daniel"
                     /label="ORI ColE1"
     unsure          complement(3465..3468)
                     /created_by="Daniel"
                     /label="ORI Overhang"
     unsure          3465..3468
                     /created_by="danie"
                     /label="Res Overhang"
     terminator      complement(3469..3577)
                     /ApEinfo_fwdcolor="#66ccff"
                     /ApEinfo_revcolor="#66ccff"
                     /ApEinfo_graphicformat="arrow_data {{0 1 2 0 0 -1} {} 0}"
                     /modified_by="danie"
                     /label="CamR Terminator"
     CDS             complement(3578..4237)
                     /ApEinfo_fwdcolor="#0000FF"
                     /ApEinfo_revcolor="#0000FF"
                     /ApEinfo_graphicformat="arrow_data {{0 1 2 0 0 -1} {} 0}"
                     /label="CamR"
     promoter        complement(4238..4342)
                     /ApEinfo_fwdcolor="#66CCFF"
                     /ApEinfo_revcolor="#66CCFF"
                     /ApEinfo_graphicformat="arrow_data {{0 1 2 0 0 -1} {} 0}"
                     /label="CamR Promoter"
     terminator      complement(4347..4403)
                     /created_by="Daniel"
                     /label="L3S2P55"
     terminator      4704..4755
                     /created_by="Daniel"
                     /label="L3S1P53 "
     unsure          4756..4759
                     /created_by="Daniel"
                     /modified_by="Daniel"
                     /label="Prom overhang; Prom overhang"
     terminator      complement(4762..5016)
                     /created_by="annaf"
                     /label="IOT"
     CDS             complement(5026..6108)
                     /codon_start=1
                     /gene="lacI"
                     /product="lac repressor"
                     /note="The lac repressor binds to the lac operator to 
                     inhibit transcription in E. coli. This inhibition can be
                     relieved by adding lactose or
                     isopropyl-beta-D-thiogalactopyranoside (IPTG)."
                     /translation="MKPVTLYDVAEYAGVSYMTVSRVVNQASHVSAKTREKVEAAMVE
                     LNYIPNRVAQQLAGKQSLLIGVATSSLALHAPSQIVAAIKSRADQLGASVVVSMVERS
                     GVEACKAAVHNLLAQRVSGLIINYPLDDQDAIAVEAACTNVPALFLDVSDQTPINSII
                     YSHEDGTRLGVEHLVALGHQQIALLAGPLSSVSARLRLAGWHKYLTRNQIQPIAEREG
                     DWSAMSGFQQTMQMLNEGIVPTAMLVANDQMALGAMRAITESGLRVGADISVVGYDDT
                     EDSSCYIPPLTTIKQDFRLLGQTSVDRLLQLSQGQAVKGNQLLPVSLVKRKTTLAPNT
                     QTASPRALADSLMQLARQVSRLESGQ"
                     /modified_by="annaf"
                     /label="LacI"
     promoter        complement(6109..6178)
                     /created_by="annaf"
                     /label="PLacI"
     promoter        6183..6238
                     /created_by="annaf"
                     /note="Derived using Geneious Prime 2020.1.2 'Transfer
                     Annotations' based on nucleotide similarity"
                     /Transferred_From="oDS_175_A_Ptac_fwd"
                     /Transferred_Similarity="100.00%"
                     /Primary_Match="100.00%; Adjusted-Interval-0:0/0; Ptac
                     (oDS_175_A_Ptac_fwd)"
                     /Alternative_Match="100.00%; Adjusted-Interval-0:0/0; Ptac
                     (oDS_176_A_Ptac_rev (reversed))"
                     /label="Ptac"
     unsure          complement(6239..6242)
                     /created_by="Daniel"
                     /modified_by="Daniel"
                     /note="Derived using Geneious Prime 2020.1.2 'Transfer
                     Annotations' based on nucleotide similarity"
                     /Transferred_From="oDS_175_A_Ptac_fwd"
                     /Transferred_Similarity="100.00%"
                     /Primary_Match="100.00%; Adjusted-Interval-0:0/0; Prom
                     Overhang (oDS_175_A_Ptac_fwd)"
                     /Alternative_Match="100.00%; Adjusted-Interval-0:0/0; Prom
                     Overhang (oDS_176_A_Ptac_rev (reversed))"
                     /label="Prom Overhang"
     unsure          6239..6242
                     /created_by="Daniel"
                     /label="RBS Overhang"
     RBS             6247..6258
                     /created_by="Daniel"
                     /modified_by="Daniel"
                     /label="R_B0034"
     unsure          complement(6264..6267)
                     /created_by="Daniel"
                     /label="RBS Overhang"
     unsure          6264..6267
                     /created_by="Daniel"
                     /modified_by="Daniel"
                     /label="CDS Overhang"
     CDS             6265..6855
                     /created_by="danie"
                     /label="Tfox V. cholerae"
     unsure          complement(6856..6859)
                     /created_by="Daniel"
                     /label="CDS Overhang"
     unsure          6856..6859
                     /created_by="Daniel"
                     /modified_by="Daniel"
                     /label="Ter Overhang"
     unsure          6859..6861
                     /created_by="Daniel"
                     /label="STOP"
     terminator      6862..6900
                     /created_by="danie"
                     /label="B1006"
     unsure          complement(6901..6904)
                     /created_by="Daniel"
                     /modified_by="Daniel"
                     /label="Term Overhang"
     unsure          6905..6908
                     /created_by="danie"
                     /label="LVL2 fusion site inverted"
     unsure          6909..6912
                     /created_by="Daniel"
                     /modified_by="Daniel"
                     /label="Term Overhang"
     unsure          complement(6909..6912)
                     /created_by="Daniel"
                     /label="3`Connector Overhang"
     terminator      complement(6913..7041)
                     /modified_by="Daniel"
                     /label="B0015"
     stem_loop       complement(6987..7030)
                     /label="stem loop"
     unsure          7043..7046
                     /created_by="Daniel"
                     /label="C-terminal Tag Overhang"
     unsure          complement(7043..7046)
                     /created_by="Daniel"
                     /label="Term. Overhang"
     CDS             complement(7086..11193)
                     /created_by="Daniel"
                     /modified_by="danie"
                     /label="spG Cas9"
     unsure          7086..7089
                     /created_by="Daniel"
                     /label="CDS Overhang"
     unsure          complement(7086..7089)
                     /created_by="Daniel"
                     /label="Term Overhang"
     unsure          complement(7183..7185)
                     /created_by="danie"
                     /label="ACG -> CGT"
     unsure          complement(7189..7191)
                     /created_by="danie"
                     /label="CGA -> CAA"
     unsure          complement(7537..7539)
                     /created_by="danie"
                     /label="GAA -> CAA"
     unsure          complement(7540..7542)
                     /created_by="danie"
                     /label="GGA -> AAG"
     unsure          complement(7789..7791)
                     /created_by="danie"
                     /label="GAT -> CTG"
     unsure          11191..1
                     /created_by="Daniel"
                     /label="RBS Overhang"
     unsure          complement(11191..1)
                     /created_by="Daniel"
                     /modified_by="Daniel"
                     /label="CDS Overhang"
ORIGIN      
        1 tgattagtcc tgtgtgactc tagtagtgct cagtatctct atcactgata gggatgtcaa
       61 tctctatcac tgatagggag gtcagtgcgt cctgctgaaa acagccgaat ggcgcaaaac
      121 ctttcgcggt atggcatgat agcgcccgga agagagtcaa ttcagggtgg tgaatatgtc
      181 cagattagat aaaagtaaag tgattaacag cgcattagag ctgcttaatg aggtcggaat
      241 cgaaggttta acaacccgta aactcgccca gaagctaggt gtagagcagc ctacattgta
      301 ttggcatgta aaaaataagc gggctttgct cgacgcctta gccattgaga tgttagatag
      361 gcaccatact cacttttgcc ctttagaagg ggaaagctgg caagattttt tacgtaataa
      421 cgctaaaagt tttagatgtg ctttactaag tcatcgcgat ggagcaaaag tacatttagg
      481 tacacggcct acagaaaaac agtatgaaac tctcgaaaat caattagcct ttttatgcca
      541 acaaggtttt tcactagaga atgcattata tgcactcagc gctgtggggc attttacttt
      601 aggttgcgta ttggaagatc aagagcatca agtcgctaaa gaagaaaggg aaacacctac
      661 tactgatagt atgccgccat tattacgaca agctatcgaa ttatttgatc accaaggtgc
      721 agagccagcc ttcttattcg gccttgaatt gatcatatgc ggattagaaa aacaacttaa
      781 atgtgaaagt gggtcctgat aaggatccta attggtaacg aatcagaatt gacggctcga
      841 gggagtagca tagggtttgc agaatccctg cttcgtccat ttgacaggca cattatgcat
      901 cgatgataag ctgtcaaaca tgagcagatc ctctacgccg gacgcatcgt ggccggcatc
      961 accggcgcca caggtgcggt tgctggcgcc tatatcgccg acatcaccga tggggaagat
     1021 cgggctcgcc acttcgggct catgagcaaa tattttatct gagctccaat gggagtttac
     1081 ggctagctca gtcctaggta tagtgctagc tactagagtc acacaggaaa gtaatcaatg
     1141 aacattaacg acctcatacg agagattaag aacaaagatt acaccgtcaa actgtcagga
     1201 actgatagta actcaatcac ccagcttatt atcagggtaa acaatgatgg gaatgaatat
     1261 gtgatatctg agagcgaaaa cgagtctatc gtcgagaaat tcatttccgc ttttaagaac
     1321 gggtggaatc aggaatatga ggatgaagaa gaattttaca atgacatgca gacgatcacg
     1381 ttgaaaagtg aactgaacta agcttaacgc caaaaacccc gcttcggcgg ggtttttccg
     1441 ccgctgcttc aaatcactgt aatgatctta attcctaatt tttgttgaca ctctatcatt
     1501 gatagagtta ttttagtcca gagaccgaaa gtgaaacgtg atttcatgcg tcattttgaa
     1561 cattttgtaa atcttattta ataatgtgtg cggcaattca catttaattt atgaatgttt
     1621 tcttaacatc gcggcaactc aagaaacggc aggttcggat cttagctact agagaaagag
     1681 gagaaatact agatgcgtaa aggcgaagaa cttttcactg gcgtagtacc aattttagtg
     1741 gagctggacg gagatgtaaa tggtcataag ttttcagttc gaggagaagg cgaaggagat
     1801 gcaactaacg gtaagctgac actaaagttt atctgtacca cgggtaaact gccggtccca
     1861 tggccgacac tggttactac acttacttat ggtgtacaat gctttgctcg ttatcctgac
     1921 catatgaagc agcacgattt cttcaaatcg gccatgcctg aaggatacgt gcaagaacgt
     1981 acaattagct ttaaagatga cggcacctat aaaacgcgcg ccgaagttaa attcgagggt
     2041 gacacattgg ttaatcgtat agaacttaag ggcattgact tcaaagaaga tggcaacatc
     2101 cttggccata aactggaata taattttaac tctcacaatg tctacattac ggcggataaa
     2161 caaaagaatg gcattaaagc gaatttcaaa atccgccaca atgtcgaaga cggctcggtt
     2221 caactggcgg accattatca gcagaacacc ccaatcggtg atggcccggt tctgttacct
     2281 gataatcatt acctttctac tcaaagcgtt ttatctaaag atcctaacga gaagcgtgat
     2341 catatggttc tactggaatt tgttaccgca gctggtatca cgcacggcat ggatgagctg
     2401 tataaataac caggcatcaa ataaaacgaa aggctcagtc gaaagactgg gcctttcgtt
     2461 ttatctgttg tttgtcggtg aacgctctct actagagtca cactggctca ccttcgggtg
     2521 ggcctttctg cgtttatagg tctcagtttc agagctatgc tggaaacagc atagcaagtt
     2581 gaaataaggc tagtccgtta tcaacttgaa aaagtggcac cgagtcggtg cttttttctc
     2641 ggtaccaaat tccagaaaag aggcctcccg aaaggggggc cttttttcgt tttggtccac
     2701 cctgcacgat aacactgagg tagctgcgat tagacagcca gcagctgaac cgtaaaaaag
     2761 gccgcgttgc tggcgttttt ccacaggctc cgcccccctg acgagcatca caaaaatcga
     2821 cgctcaagtc agaggtggcg aaacccgaca ggactataaa gataccaggc gtttccccct
     2881 ggaagctccc tcgtgcgctc tcctgttccg accctgccgc ttaccggata cctgtccgcc
     2941 tttctccctt cgggaagcgt ggcgctttct catagctcac gctgtaggta tctcagttcg
     3001 gtgtaggtcg ttcgctccaa gctgggctgt gtgcacgaac cccccgttca gcccgaccgc
     3061 tgcgccttat ccggtaacta tcgtcttgag tccaacccgg taagacacga cttatcgcca
     3121 ctggcagcag ccactggtaa caggattagc agagcgaggt atgtaggcgg tgctacagag
     3181 ttcttgaagt ggtggcctaa ctacggctac actagaagaa cagtatttgg tatctgcgct
     3241 ctgctgaagc cagttacctt cggaaaaaga gttggtagct cttgatccgg caaacaaacc
     3301 accgctggta gcggtggttt ttttgtttgc aagcagcaga ttacgcgcag aaaaaaagga
     3361 tctcaagaag atcctttgat cttttctacg gggtctgacg ctcagtggaa cgaaaactca
     3421 cgttaaggga ttttggtcat gagattatca aaaaggatct tcactgctac caataaaaaa
     3481 cgcccggcgg caaccgagcg ttctgaacaa atccagatgg agttctgagg tcattactgg
     3541 atctatcaac aggagtccaa gcgagctcga tatcaaatta cgccccgccc tgccactcat
     3601 cgcagtactg ttgtaattca ttaagcattc tgccgacatg gaagccatca caaacggcat
     3661 gatgaacctg aatcgccagc ggcatcagca ccttgtcgcc ttgcgtataa tatttgccca
     3721 tggtgaaaac gggggcgaag aagttgtcca tattggccac gtttaaatca aaactggtga
     3781 aactcaccca gggattggct gaaacgaaaa acatattctc aataaaccct ttagggaaat
     3841 aggccaggtt ttcaccgtaa cacgccacat cttgcgaata tatgtgtaga aactgccgga
     3901 aatcgtcgtg gtattcactc cagagcgatg aaaacgtttc agtttgctca tggaaaacgg
     3961 tgtaacaagg gtgaacacta tcccatatca ccagctcacc gtctttcatt gccatacgaa
     4021 attccggatg agcattcatc aggcgggcaa gaatgtgaat aaaggccgga taaaacttgt
     4081 gcttattttt ctttacggtc tttaaaaagg ccgtaatatc cagctgaacg gtctggttat
     4141 aggtacattg agcaactgac tgaaatgcct caaaatgttc tttacgatgc cattgggata
     4201 tatcaacggt ggtatatcca gtgatttttt tctccatttt agcttcctta gctcctgaaa
     4261 atctcgataa ctcaaaaaat acgcccggta gtgatcttat ttcattatgg tgaaagttgg
     4321 aacctcttac gtgcccgatc aaaacaggac caaaacgaaa aaagacgctt ttcagcgtct
     4381 tattgttcgt ctttggtacc gagctgtgtc tgtggctgag agagcaggta caagataaac
     4441 ccgtctatat tctcaaattc tttcactatc gcacttgttt tatgtgaagt ccagatatgg
     4501 actctggaac ccaactcgga gctctgcggg tagagcgtca accattcgaa cgttgcgcgg
     4561 tcttcggaga accgtaagag gtaatatact ccgatattca tttcagcggt agctgagtcc
     4621 gtcagttgat acggtgcgta cccggagcaa ataggagagg cggttgtagt ggggggaatg
     4681 gatagcaagc tgcgggtaga cctccaatta ttgaaggcct cccaaatcgg ggggcctttt
     4741 ttattgataa caaaaggagc tcagataaaa tatttgctca tgagcccgaa gtggcgagcc
     4801 cgatcttccc catcggtgat gtcggcgata taggcgccag caaccgcacc tgtggcgccg
     4861 gtgatgccgg ccacgatgcg tccggcgtag aggatctgct catgtttgac agcttatcat
     4921 cgatgcataa tgtgcctgtc aaatggacga agcagggatt ctgcaaaccc tatgctactc
     4981 cctcgagccg tcaattgtct gattcgttac caattaggat ccttatcact gcccgctttc
     5041 cagtcgggaa acctgtcgtg ccagctgcat taatgaatcg gccaacgcgc ggggagaggc
     5101 ggtttgcgta ttgggcgcca gggtggtttt tcttttcacc agtgagactg gcaacagctg
     5161 attgcccttc accgcctggc cctgagagag ttgcagcaag cggtccacgc tggtttgccc
     5221 cagcaggcga aaatcctgtt tgatggtggt taacggcggg atataacatg agctatcttc
     5281 ggtatcgtcg tatcccacta ccgagatatc cgcaccaacg cgcagcccgg actcggtaat
     5341 ggcgcgcatt gcgcccagcg ccatctgatc gttggcaacc agcatcgcag tgggaacgat
     5401 gccctcattc agcatttgca tggtttgttg aaaaccggac atggcactcc agtcgccttc
     5461 ccgttccgct atcggctgaa tttgattgcg agtgagatat ttatgccagc cagccagacg
     5521 cagacgcgcc gagacagaac ttaatgggcc cgctaacagc gcgatttgct ggtgacccaa
     5581 tgcgaccaga tgctccacgc ccagtcgcgt accgtcctca tgggagtaaa taatactgtt
     5641 gatgggtgtc tggtcagaga catcaagaaa taacgccgga acattagtgc aggcagcttc
     5701 cacagcaatg gcatcctggt catccagcgg atagttaatg atcagcccac tgacgcgttg
     5761 cgcgagaaga ttgtgcaccg ccgctttaca ggcttcgacg ccgcttcgtt ctaccatcga
     5821 caccaccacg ctggcaccca gttgatcggc gcgagattta atcgccgcga caatttgcga
     5881 cggcgcgtgc agggccagac tggaggtggc aacgccaatc agcaacgact gtttgcccgc
     5941 cagttgttgt gccacgcggt tgggaatgta attcagctcc accatcgccg cttccacttt
     6001 ttcccgcgtt ttcgcagaaa cgtggctggc ctggttcacc acgcgggaaa cggtcatata
     6061 agagacaccg gcatactctg cgacatcgta taacgttact ggtttcatat tcaccaccct
     6121 gaattgactc tcttccgggc gctatcatgc cataccgcga aaggttttgc gccattcggc
     6181 tgtgttgaca attaatcatc ggctcgtata atgtgtggaa ttgtgagcgc tcacaattta
     6241 ctagagaaag aggagaaata atcaatggat atgaatgagc aacagttttt cgactacgta
     6301 actaagtttg gcgcctacca aaaacgctcg atgtttggtg gtattggctt gtttcaacac
     6361 gacgctatgt atgtgttggt cagtgaagac cgcatttttg tgcgtggtgg agaagagctc
     6421 gaccctgagc tcttggcctt agggtgcgag aaatatcgcc atgttaaaaa acagacaacg
     6481 gcaaccgtaa actattacga catcactgaa ctgtatgagc aacatcaccc tgagctagac
     6541 tcgattattg aacgctcgat tcagttttct gtgaatcagc gggaatttca acgctcagca
     6601 gccagtcgtc gtctacggga tttacccaat atgcaactga ctttggagcg tatggtaaaa
     6661 aaagcgggca ttgacgatgt ggaaactttt atgagcctcg gtgcgccaga agtgtttaat
     6721 aaggtgcgtc aagcttatgg aagtgatgtc gatgtaaaac tactgtggaa gtttgcgggt
     6781 gcgattgaag gcattcactg gaaactgctg caagagccgc gtaagcgcca actgttagaa
     6841 agttgtcagc agcgtgctta aaaaaaaaaa ccccgcccct gacagggcgg ggtttttttt
     6901 cgcttactag cgtataaacg cagaaaggcc cacccgaagg tgagccagtg tgactctagt
     6961 agagagcgtt caccgacaaa caacagataa aacgaaaggc ccagtctttc gactgagcct
     7021 ttcgttttat ttgatgcctg gttaccccta agcagccaga gcgtagtttt cgtcgttagc
     7081 agctaaagcg tcacctccta gctgactcaa atcaatgcgt gtttcataaa gaccagtgat
     7141 ggattgatgg ataagagtgg catctaaaac ttcttttgta gaacgatatt gtttacgatc
     7201 aattgttgta tcaaaatatt taaaagcagc gggagctcca agattcgtca acgtaaataa
     7261 atgaataata ttttctgctt gttcacgtat tggtttgtct ctatgtttgt tatatgcact
     7321 aagaacttta tctaaattgg catctgctaa aataacacgc ttagaaaatt cactgatttg
     7381 ctcaataatc tcatctaaat aatgcttatg ctgctccaca aacaattgtt tttgttcgtt
     7441 atcttctgga ctacccttca acttttcata atgactagct aaatataaaa aattcacata
     7501 tttgcttggc agagccagct catttccttt ttgtaattgc ttggcactag ccagcatccg
     7561 tttacgaccg ttttctaact caaaaagact atatttaggt agtttaatga ttaagtcttt
     7621 tttaacttcc ttatatcctt tagcttctaa aaagtcaatc ggattttttt caaaggaact
     7681 tctttccata attgtgatcc ctagtaactc tttaacggat tttaacttct tcgatttccc
     7741 tttttccacc ttagcaacca ctaggactga ataagctacc gttggccaca gaaaaccacc
     7801 atattttttt ggatcccagt cttttttacg agcaataagc ttgtccgaat ttctttttgg
     7861 taaaattgac tccttggaga atccgcctgt ctgtacttct gttttcttga caatattgac
     7921 ttggggcatg gacaatactt tgcgcactgt ggcaaaatct cgccctttat cccagacaat
     7981 ttctccagtt tccccattag tttcgattag agggcgtttg cgaatctctc catttgcaag
     8041 tgtaatttct gttttgaaga agttcatgat attagagtaa aagaaatatt ttgcggttgc
     8101 tttgcctatt tcttgctcag acttagcaat cattttacga acatcataaa ctttataatc
     8161 accatagaca aactccgatt caagttttgg atatttctta atcaaagcag ttccaacgac
     8221 ggcatttaga tacgcatcat gggcatgatg gtaattgtta atctcacgta ctttatagaa
     8281 ttggaaatct tttcggaagt cagaaactaa tttagatttt aaggtaatca ctttaacctc
     8341 tcgaataagt ttatcatttt catcgtattt agtattcatg cgactatcca aaatttgtgc
     8401 cacatgctta gtgatttggc gagtttcaac caattggcgt ttgataaaac cagctttatc
     8461 aagttcactc aaacctccac gttcagcttt cgttaaatta tcaaacttac gttgagtgat
     8521 taacttggcg tttagaagtt gtctccaata gtttttcatc tttttgacta cttcttcact
     8581 tggaacgtta tccgatttac cacgattttt atcagaacgc gttaagacct tattgtctat
     8641 tgaatcgtct ttaaggaaac tttgtggaac aatgtgatcg acatcataat cacttaaacg
     8701 attaatatct aattcttggt ccacatacat gtctcttcca ttttggagat aatagagata
     8761 gagcttttca ttttgcaatt gagtattttc aacaggatgc tctttaagaa tctgacttcc
     8821 taattctttg ataccttctt cgattcgttt catacgctct cgcgaatttt tctggccctt
     8881 ttgagttgtc tgattttcac gtgccatttc aataacgata ttttctggct tatgccgccc
     8941 cattactttg accaattcat caacaacttt tacagtctgt aaaatacctt ttttaatagc
     9001 agggctacca gctaaatttg caatatgttc atgtaaacta tcgccttgtc cagacacttg
     9061 tgctttttga atgtcttctt taaatgtcaa actatcatca tggatcagct gcataaaatt
     9121 gcgattggca aaaccatctg atttcaaaaa atctaatatt gttttgccag attgcttatc
     9181 cctaatacca ttaatcaatt ttcgagacaa acgtccccaa ccagtataac ggcgacgttt
     9241 aagctgtttc atcaccttat catcaaagag gtgagcatat gttttaagtc tttcctcaat
     9301 catctcccta tcttcaaata aggtcaatgt taaaacaata tcctctaaga tatcttcatt
     9361 ttcttcatta tccaaaaaat ctttatcttt aataattttt agcaaatcat ggtaggtacc
     9421 taatgaagca ttaaatctat cttcaactcc tgaaatttca acactatcaa aacattctat
     9481 ttttttgaaa taatcttctt ttaattgctt aacggttact tttcgatttg ttttgaagag
     9541 taaatcaaca atggctttct tctgttcacc tgaaagaaat gctggttttc gcattccttc
     9601 agtaacatat ttgacctttg tcaattcgtt ataaaccgta aaatactcat aaagcaaact
     9661 atgttttggt agtacttttt catttggaag atttttatca aagtttgtca tgcgttcaat
     9721 aaatgattga gctgaagcac ctttatcgac aacttcttca aaattccatg gggtaattgt
     9781 ttcttcagac ttccgagtca tccatgcaaa acgactattg ccacgcgcca atggaccaac
     9841 ataataagga attcgaaaag tcaagatttt ttcaatcttc tcacgattgt cttttaaaaa
     9901 tggataaaag tcttcttgtc ttctcaaaat agcatgcagc tcacccaagt gaatttgatg
     9961 gggaatagag ccgttgtcaa aggtccgttg cttgcgcagc aaatcttcac gatttagttt
    10021 caccaataat tcctcagtac catccatttt ttctaaaatt ggtttgataa atttataaaa
    10081 ttcttcttgg ctagctcccc catcaatata acctgcatat ccgttttttg attgatcaaa
    10141 aaagatttct ttatactttt ctggaagttg ttgtcgaact aaagctttta aaagagtcaa
    10201 gtcttgatga tgttcatcgt agcgtttaat cattgaagct gataggggag ccttagttat
    10261 ttcagtattt actcttagga tatctgaaag taaaatagca tctgataaat tcttagctgc
    10321 caaaaacaaa tcagcatatt gatctccaat ttgcgccaat aaattatcta aatcatcatc
    10381 gtaagtatct tttgaaagct gtaatttagc atcttctgcc aaatcaaaat ttgatttaaa
    10441 attaggggtc aaacccaatg acaaagcaat gagattccca aataagccat ttttcttctc
    10501 accggggagc tgagcaatga gattttctaa tcgtcttgat ttactcaatc gtgcagaaag
    10561 aatcgcttta gcatctactc cacttgcgtt aatagggttt tcttcaaata attgattgta
    10621 ggtttgtacc aactggataa atagtttgtc cacatcacta ttatcaggat ttaaatctcc
    10681 ctcaatcaaa aaatgaccac gaaacttaat catatgcgct aaggccaaat agattaagcg
    10741 caaatccgct ttatcagtag aatctaccaa tttttttcgc agatgataga tagttggata
    10801 tttctcatga taagcaactt catctactat atttccaaaa ataggatgac gttcatgctt
    10861 cttgtcttct tccaccaaaa aagactcttc aagtcgatga aagaaactat catctacttt
    10921 cgccatctca tttgaaaaaa tctcctgtag ataacaaata cgattcttcc gacgtgtata
    10981 ccttctacga gctgtccgtt tcagacgagt cgcttccgct gtctctccac tgtcaaataa
    11041 aagagcccct ataagatttt ttttgatact gtggcggtct gtatttccca gaaccttgaa
    11101 ctttttagac ggaaccttat attcatcagt gatcaccgcc catccgacgc tatttgtgcc
    11161 gatatctaag cctattgagt atttcttatc cat
//
